# Supplementary material for: In-Vitro Characterization of mCerulean3_mRuby3 as a Novel FRET Pair with Favorable Bleed-Through Characteristics
Source: Biosensors (Basel). 2019 Feb 28;9(1):33. doi: 10.3390/bios9010033 (PMC6468510; doi:10.3390/bios9010033)
Supplement: Supplementary file 1 [file biosensors-09-00033-s001.zip › Supplementary Material Erismann et al/genebank files Erismann et al/1 pNCS_His.gbk]

LOCUS       Exported                3630 bp ds-DNA     circular SYN 16-JUN-2017
DEFINITION  Constitutive expression of mClover3 in bacteria.
ACCESSION   .
VERSION     .
KEYWORDS    pNCS-mClover3
SOURCE      synthetic DNA construct
  ORGANISM  synthetic DNA construct
REFERENCE   1  (bases 1 to 3630)
  AUTHORS   Bajar BT, Wang ES, Lam AJ, Kim BB, Jacobs CL, Howe ES, Davidson MW, 
            Lin MZ, Chu J
  TITLE     Improving brightness and photostability of green and red fluorescent
            proteins for live cell imaging and FRET reporting.
  JOURNAL   Sci Rep. 2016 Feb 16;6:20889. doi: 10.1038/srep20889.
  PUBMED    26879144
REFERENCE   2  (bases 1 to 3630)
  AUTHORS   .
  TITLE     Direct Submission
  JOURNAL   Exported Friday, Jun 16, 2017 from SnapGene Console 4.0.0a8
            http://www.snapgene.com
FEATURES             Location/Qualifiers
     source          1..2853
                     /dnas_title="pNCS_His"
                     /organism="synthetic DNA construct"
                     /mol_type="other DNA"
     primer_bind     20..39
                     /label=T7
                     /note="T7 promoter, forward primer"
     promoter        20..38
                     /label=T7 promoter
                     /note="promoter for bacteriophage T7 RNA polymerase"
     primer_bind     complement(254..272)
                     /label=T7 Term
                     /note="T7 terminator, reverse primer"
     terminator      268..315
                     /label=T7 terminator
                     /note="transcription terminator for bacteriophage T7 RNA
                     polymerase"
     rep_origin      412..867
                     /direction=RIGHT
                     /label=f1 ori
                     /note="f1 bacteriophage origin of replication; arrow
                     indicates direction of (+) strand synthesis"
     primer_bind     complement(499..518)
                     /label=F1ori-R
                     /note="F1 origin, reverse primer"
     primer_bind     709..730
                     /label=F1ori-F
                     /note="F1 origin, forward primer"
     promoter        893..997
                     /gene="bla"
                     /label=AmpR promoter
     CDS             998..1858
                     /codon_start=1
                     /gene="bla"
                     /product="beta-lactamase"
                     /label=AmpR
                     /note="confers resistance to ampicillin, carbenicillin,
                     and related antibiotics"
                     /translation="MSIQHFRVALIPFFAAFCLPVFAHPETLVKVKDAEDQLGARVGY
                     IELDLNSGKILESFRPEERFPMMSTFKVLLCGAVLSRIDAGQEQLGRRIHYSQNDLVE
                     YSPVTEKHLTDGMTVRELCSAAITMSDNTAANLLLTTIGGPKELTAFLHNMGDHVTRL
                     DRWEPELNEAIPNDERDTTMPVAMATTLRKLLTGELLTLASRQQLIDWMEADKVAGPL
                     LRSALPAGWFIADKSGAGERGSRGIIAALGPDGKPSRIVVIYTTGSQATMDERNRQIA
                     EIGASLIKHW"
     primer_bind     complement(1216..1235)
                     /label=Amp-R
                     /note="Ampicillin resistance gene, reverse primer"
     rep_origin      2029..2617
                     /direction=RIGHT
                     /label=ori
                     /note="high-copy-number ColE1/pMB1/pBR322/pUC origin of
                     replication"
     primer_bind     2518..2537
                     /label=pBR322ori-F
                     /note="pBR322 origin, forward primer"
     primer_bind     2771..2788
                     /label=L4440
                     /note="L4440 vector, forward primer"
     CDS             152..268
                     /note="initial ORF"
     CDS             172..189
                     /note="His-tag"
ORIGIN      
        1 gatctcgatc ccgcgaaatt aatacgactc actataggga gaccacaacg gtttccctct
       61 agaatcaccg agtttattct tgacacctga tgcgatgaat gatataatag gaaagtactg
      121 ttttgtttaa ctttaagaag gggatataca TATGGtttcg AAtgtgaatt ccaccatcac
      181 catcaccatt aattCGcgaa gcttgatccg gctgctaaca aagcccgaaa ggaagctgag
      241 ttggctgctg ccaccgctga gcaataacta gcataacccc ttggggcctc taaacgggtc
      301 ttgaggggtt ttttgctgaa aggaggaact atatccggat ctggcgtaat agcgaagagg
      361 cccgcaccga tcgcccttcc caacagttgc gcagcctgaa tggcgaatgg gnnnnnnnnn
      421 nnnnnnnnnn nnnnnnnnnn nnnnnnnnnn nnnnnnnnnn nnnnnnnnnn nnnnnnnnnn
      481 nnnnnnnnnn nnnnnnnnnn nnnnnnnnnn nnnnnnnnnn nnnnnnnnnn nnnnncnnnn
      541 nnnnnnnnnn nnnnnnnnnn nnnnnnnnnn nnnnnnnnnn nnnnnnnnnn nnnnnnnnnn
      601 nnnnnnnnnn nnnnnnnnnn nnnnnnnann nnnnnnnnnn nnnnnnnnnn nnnnnnnnnn
      661 nnnnnnnnnn nnnnnnncct ttgacgttgg agtccacgtt ctttaatagt ggactcttgt
      721 tccaaactgg aacaacactc aaccctatct cggtctattc ttttgattta taagggattt
      781 tgccgatttc ggcctattgg ttaaaaaatg agctgattta acaaaaattt aacgcgaatt
      841 ttaacaaaat attaacgctt acaatttagg tggcactttt cggggaaatg tgcgcggaac
      901 ccctatttgt ttatttttct aaatacattc aaatatgtat ccgctcatga gacaataacc
      961 ctgataaatg cttcaataat attgaaaaag gaagagtatg agtattcaac atttccgtgt
     1021 cgcccttatt cccttttttg cggcattttg ccttcctgtt tttgctcacc cagaaacgct
     1081 ggtgaaagta aaagatgctg aagatcagtt gggtgcacga gtgggttaca tcgaactgga
     1141 tctcaacagc ggtaagatcc ttgagagttt tcgccccgaa gaacgttttc caatgatgag
     1201 cacttttaaa gttctgctat gtggcgcggt attatcccgt attgacgccg ggcaagagca
     1261 actcggtcgc cgcatacact attctcagaa tgacttggtt gagtactcac cagtcacaga
     1321 aaagcatctt acggatggca tgacagtaag agaattatgc agtgctgcca taaccatgag
     1381 tgataacact gcggccaact tacttctgac aacgatcgga ggaccgaagg agctaaccgc
     1441 ttttttgcac aacatggggg atcatgtaac tcgccttgat cgttgggaac cggagctgaa
     1501 tgaagccata ccaaacgacg agcgtgacac cacgatgcct gtagcaatgg caacaacgtt
     1561 gcgcaaacta ttaactggcg aactacttac tctagcttcc cggcaacaat taatagactg
     1621 gatggaggcg gataaagttg caggaccact tctgcgctcg gcccttccgg ctggctggtt
     1681 tattgctgat aaatctggag ccggtgagcg tgggtctcgc ggtatcattg cagcactggg
     1741 gccagatggt aagccctccc gtatcgtagt tatctacacg acggggagtc aggcaactat
     1801 ggatgaacga aatagacaga tcgctgagat aggtgcctca ctgattaagc attggtaact
     1861 gtcagaccaa gtttactcat atatacttta gattgattta aaacttcatt tttaatttaa
     1921 aaggatctag gtgaagatcc tttttgataa tctcatgacc aaaatccctt aacgtgagtt
     1981 ttcgttccac tgagcgtcag accccgtaga aaagatcaaa ggatcttctt gagatccttt
     2041 ttttctgcgc gtaatctgct gcttgcaaac aaaaaaacca ccgctaccag cggtggtttg
     2101 tttgccggat caagagctac caactctttt tccgaaggta actggcttca gcagagcgca
     2161 gataccaaat actgttcttc tagtgtagcc gtagttaggc caccacttca agaactctgt
     2221 agcaccgcct acatacctcg ctctgctaat cctgttacca gtggctgctg ccagtggcga
     2281 taagtcgtgt cttaccgggt tggactcaag acgatagtta ccggataagg cgcagcggtc
     2341 gggctgaacg gggggttcgt gcacacagcc cagcttggag cgaacgacct acaccgaact
     2401 gagataccta cagcgtgagc tatgagaaag cgccacgctt cccgaaggga gaaaggcgga
     2461 caggtatccg gtaagcggca gggtcggaac aggagagcgc acgagggagc ttccaggggg
     2521 aaacgcctgg tatctttata gtcctgtcgg gtttcgccac ctctgacttg agcgtcgatt
     2581 tttgtgatgc tcgtcagggg ggcggagcct atggaaaaac gccagcaacg cggccttttt
     2641 acggttcctg gccttttgct ggccttttgc tcacatgttc tttcctgcgt tatcccctga
     2701 ttctgtggat aaccgtatta ccgcctttga gtgagctgat accgctcgcc gcagccgaac
     2761 gaccgagcgc agcgagtcag tgagcgagga agcggaagag cgcccaatac gcaaaccgcc
     2821 tctccccgcg cgttggccga ttcattaatg cag
//
