# Supplementary material for: In-Vitro Characterization of mCerulean3_mRuby3 as a Novel FRET Pair with Favorable Bleed-Through Characteristics
Source: Biosensors (Basel). 2019 Feb 28;9(1):33. doi: 10.3390/bios9010033 (PMC6468510; doi:10.3390/bios9010033)
Supplement: Supplementary file 1 [file biosensors-09-00033-s001.zip › Supplementary Material Erismann et al/genebank files Erismann et al/10 pNCS_CFP_YFP_His.gbk]

LOCUS       Exported                3630 bp ds-DNA     circular SYN 16-JUN-2017
DEFINITION  Constitutive expression of mClover3 in bacteria.
ACCESSION   .
VERSION     .
KEYWORDS    pNCS-mClover3
SOURCE      synthetic DNA construct
  ORGANISM  synthetic DNA construct
REFERENCE   1  (bases 1 to 3630)
  AUTHORS   Bajar BT, Wang ES, Lam AJ, Kim BB, Jacobs CL, Howe ES, Davidson MW, 
            Lin MZ, Chu J
  TITLE     Improving brightness and photostability of green and red fluorescent
            proteins for live cell imaging and FRET reporting.
  JOURNAL   Sci Rep. 2016 Feb 16;6:20889. doi: 10.1038/srep20889.
  PUBMED    26879144
REFERENCE   2  (bases 1 to 3630)
  AUTHORS   .
  TITLE     Direct Submission
  JOURNAL   Exported Friday, Jun 16, 2017 from SnapGene Console 4.0.0a8
            http://www.snapgene.com
FEATURES             Location/Qualifiers
     source          1..4309
                     /dnas_title="pNCS_GFP_tryp_mRuby3_His"
                     /organism="synthetic DNA construct"
                     /mol_type="other DNA"
     primer_bind     20..39
                     /label=T7
                     /note="T7 promoter, forward primer"
     promoter        20..38
                     /label=T7 promoter
                     /note="promoter for bacteriophage T7 RNA polymerase"
     primer_bind     complement(1710..1728)
                     /label=T7 Term
                     /note="T7 terminator, reverse primer"
     terminator      1724..1771
                     /label=T7 terminator
                     /note="transcription terminator for bacteriophage T7 RNA
                     polymerase"
     rep_origin      1868..2323
                     /direction=RIGHT
                     /label=f1 ori
                     /note="f1 bacteriophage origin of replication; arrow
                     indicates direction of (+) strand synthesis"
     primer_bind     complement(1955..1974)
                     /label=F1ori-R
                     /note="F1 origin, reverse primer"
     primer_bind     2165..2186
                     /label=F1ori-F
                     /note="F1 origin, forward primer"
     promoter        2349..2453
                     /gene="bla"
                     /label=AmpR promoter
     CDS             2454..3314
                     /codon_start=1
                     /gene="bla"
                     /product="beta-lactamase"
                     /label=AmpR
                     /note="confers resistance to ampicillin, carbenicillin,
                     and related antibiotics"
                     /translation="MSIQHFRVALIPFFAAFCLPVFAHPETLVKVKDAEDQLGARVGY
                     IELDLNSGKILESFRPEERFPMMSTFKVLLCGAVLSRIDAGQEQLGRRIHYSQNDLVE
                     YSPVTEKHLTDGMTVRELCSAAITMSDNTAANLLLTTIGGPKELTAFLHNMGDHVTRL
                     DRWEPELNEAIPNDERDTTMPVAMATTLRKLLTGELLTLASRQQLIDWMEADKVAGPL
                     LRSALPAGWFIADKSGAGERGSRGIIAALGPDGKPSRIVVIYTTGSQATMDERNRQIA
                     EIGASLIKHW"
     primer_bind     complement(2672..2691)
                     /label=Amp-R
                     /note="Ampicillin resistance gene, reverse primer"
     rep_origin      3485..4073
                     /direction=RIGHT
                     /label=ori
                     /note="high-copy-number ColE1/pMB1/pBR322/pUC origin of
                     replication"
     primer_bind     3974..3993
                     /label=pBR322ori-F
                     /note="pBR322 origin, forward primer"
     primer_bind     4227..4244
                     /label=L4440
                     /note="L4440 vector, forward primer"
     PCR_primer      complement(2499..2518)
                     /primer="AAAACAGGAAGGCAAAATGC"
                     /dnas_title="AmpStart"
                     /note="AmpStart"
                     /set="Set 1"
     PCR_primer      3245..3264
                     /primer="TCAGGCAACTATGGATGAAC"
                     /dnas_title="AmpStop"
                     /note="AmpStop"
                     /set="Set 1"
     PCR_primer      complement(1771..1791)
                     /primer="GATATAGTTCCTCCTTTCAGC"
                     /dnas_title="pGMP-rev"
                     /note="pGMP-rev"
                     /set="Set 1"
     PCR_primer      25..41
                     /primer="CGACTCACTATAGGGAG"
                     /dnas_title="pJET1.2-for"
                     /note="pJET1.2-for"
                     /set="Set 1"
     PCR_primer      20..38
                     /primer="TAATACGACTCACTATAGG"
                     /dnas_title="T7"
                     /note="T7"
                     /set="Set 1"
     PCR_primer      9..26
                     /primer="TCCCGCGAAATTAATACG"
                     /dnas_title="T7probis"
                     /note="T7probis"
                     /set="Set 1"
     PCR_primer      complement(1751..1766)
                     /primer="AACCCCTCAAGACCCG"
                     /dnas_title="T7terbis"
                     /note="T7terbis"
                     /set="Set 1"
     PCR_primer      complement(1710..1729)
                     /primer="TGCTAGTTATTGCTCAGCGG"
                     /dnas_title="T7term"
                     /note="T7term"
                     /set="Set 1"
     CDS             152..868
                     /note="CFP"
     CDS             905..1645
                     /note="YFP_His-tagged"
     CDS             152..1645
                     /note="CFP_tryplink_YFP_Histag"
     CDS             869..904
                     /note="trypsin cleavage linker"
ORIGIN      
        1 gatctcgatc ccgcgaaatt aatacgactc actataggga gaccacaacg gtttccctct
       61 agaatcaccg agtttattct tgacacctga tgcgatgaat gatataatag gaaagtactg
      121 ttttgtttaa ctttaagaag gggatataca TATGGtTTCG AAGGGCGAGG AGCTGTTCAC
      181 CGGGGTGGTG CCCATCCTGG TCGAGCTGGA CGGCGACGTA AACGGCCACA GGTTCAGCGT
      241 GTCCGGCGAG GGCGAGGGCG ATGCCACCTA CGGCAAGCTG ACCCTGAAGT TCATCTGCAC
      301 CACCGGCAAG CTGCCCGTGC CCTGGCCCAC CCTCGTGACC ACCCTGACCT GGGGCGTGCA
      361 GTGCTTCAGC CGCTACCCCG ACCACATGAA GCAGCACGAC TTCTTCAAGT CCGCCATGCC
      421 CGAAGGCTAC GTCCAGGAGC GTACCATCTT CTTCAAGGAC GACGGCAACT ACAAGACCCG
      481 CGCCGAGGTG AAGTTCGAGG GCGACACCCT GGTGAACCGC ATCGAGCTGA AGGGCATCGA
      541 CTTCAAGGAG GACGGCAACA TCCTGGGGCA CAAGCTGGAG TACAACTACA TCAGCCACAA
      601 CGTCTATATC ACCGCCGACA AGCAGAAGAA CGGCATCAAG GCCCACTTCA AGATCCGCCA
      661 CAACATCGAG GACGGCAGCG TGCAGCTCGC CGACCACTAC CAGCAGAACA CCCCCATCGG
      721 CGACGGCCCC GTGCTGCTGC CCGACAACCA CTACCTGAGC ACCCAGTCCG CCCTGAGCAA
      781 AGACCCCAAC GAGAAGCGCG ATCACATGGT CCTGCTGGAG TTCGTGACCG CCGCCGGGAT
      841 CACTCTCggc atggacgagc tgtacaagGa attcGGtGCt GCaGGtcGtA AaGGtGCaGC
      901 tGGTATGGtT TCGAAGGGCG AGGAGCTGTT CACCGGGGTG GTGCCCATCC TGGTCGAGCT
      961 GGACGGCGAC GTAAACGGCC ACAAGTTCAG CGTGTCCGGC GAGGGCGAGG GCGATGCCAC
     1021 CTACGGCAAG CTGACCCTGA AGTTCATCTG CACCACCGGC AAGCTGCCCG TGCCCTGGCC
     1081 CACCCTCGTG ACCACCTTCG GCTACGGCGT GCAGTGCTTC GCCCGCTACC CCGACCACAT
     1141 GCGCCAGCAC GACTTCTTCA AGTCCGCCAT GCCCGAAGGC TACGTCCAGG AGCGCACCAT
     1201 CTTCTTCAAG GACGACGGCA ACTACAAGAC CCGCGCCGAG GTGAAGTTCG AGGGCGACAC
     1261 CCTGGTGAAC CGCATCGAGC TGAAGGGCAT CGACTTCAAG GAGGACGGCA ACATCCTGGG
     1321 GCACAAGCTG GAGTACAACT ACAACAGCCA CAACGTCTAT ATCATGGCCG ACAAGCAGAA
     1381 GAACGGCATC AAGGTGAACT TCAAGATCCG CCACAACATC GAGGACGGCA GCGTGCAGCT
     1441 CGCCGACCAC TACCAGCAGA ACACCCCCAT CGGCGACGGC CCCGTGCTGC TGCCCGACAA
     1501 CCACTACCTG AGCTACCAGT CCGCCCTGAG CAAAGACCCC AACGAGAAGC GCGATCACAT
     1561 GGTCCTGCTG GAGTTCGTGA CCGCCGCCGG GATCACTCTC ggcatggacg agctgtacaa
     1621 gGAATTCcac catcaccatc accattaatt CGcgaagctt gatccggctg ctaacaaagc
     1681 ccgaaaggaa gctgagttgg ctgctgccac cgctgagcaa taactagcat aaccccttgg
     1741 ggcctctaaa cgggtcttga ggggtttttt gctgaaagga ggaactatat ccggatctgg
     1801 cgtaatagcg aagaggcccg caccgatcgc ccttcccaac agttgcgcag cctgaatggc
     1861 gaatgggnnn nnnnnnnnnn nnnnnnnnnn nnnnnnnnnn nnnnnnnnnn nnnnnnnnnn
     1921 nnnnnnnnnn nnnnnnnnnn nnnnnnnnnn nnnnnnnnnn nnnnnnnnnn nnnnnnnnnn
     1981 nnnnnnnnnn ncnnnnnnnn nnnnnnnnnn nnnnnnnnnn nnnnnnnnnn nnnnnnnnnn
     2041 nnnnnnnnnn nnnnnnnnnn nnnnnnnnnn nnnnnnnnnn nnnannnnnn nnnnnnnnnn
     2101 nnnnnnnnnn nnnnnnnnnn nnnnnnnnnn nnncctttga cgttggagtc cacgttcttt
     2161 aatagtggac tcttgttcca aactggaaca acactcaacc ctatctcggt ctattctttt
     2221 gatttataag ggattttgcc gatttcggcc tattggttaa aaaatgagct gatttaacaa
     2281 aaatttaacg cgaattttaa caaaatatta acgcttacaa tttaggtggc acttttcggg
     2341 gaaatgtgcg cggaacccct atttgtttat ttttctaaat acattcaaat atgtatccgc
     2401 tcatgagaca ataaccctga taaatgcttc aataatattg aaaaaggaag agtatgagta
     2461 ttcaacattt ccgtgtcgcc cttattccct tttttgcggc attttgcctt cctgtttttg
     2521 ctcacccaga aacgctggtg aaagtaaaag atgctgaaga tcagttgggt gcacgagtgg
     2581 gttacatcga actggatctc aacagcggta agatccttga gagttttcgc cccgaagaac
     2641 gttttccaat gatgagcact tttaaagttc tgctatgtgg cgcggtatta tcccgtattg
     2701 acgccgggca agagcaactc ggtcgccgca tacactattc tcagaatgac ttggttgagt
     2761 actcaccagt cacagaaaag catcttacgg atggcatgac agtaagagaa ttatgcagtg
     2821 ctgccataac catgagtgat aacactgcgg ccaacttact tctgacaacg atcggaggac
     2881 cgaaggagct aaccgctttt ttgcacaaca tgggggatca tgtaactcgc cttgatcgtt
     2941 gggaaccgga gctgaatgaa gccataccaa acgacgagcg tgacaccacg atgcctgtag
     3001 caatggcaac aacgttgcgc aaactattaa ctggcgaact acttactcta gcttcccggc
     3061 aacaattaat agactggatg gaggcggata aagttgcagg accacttctg cgctcggccc
     3121 ttccggctgg ctggtttatt gctgataaat ctggagccgg tgagcgtggg tctcgcggta
     3181 tcattgcagc actggggcca gatggtaagc cctcccgtat cgtagttatc tacacgacgg
     3241 ggagtcaggc aactatggat gaacgaaata gacagatcgc tgagataggt gcctcactga
     3301 ttaagcattg gtaactgtca gaccaagttt actcatatat actttagatt gatttaaaac
     3361 ttcattttta atttaaaagg atctaggtga agatcctttt tgataatctc atgaccaaaa
     3421 tcccttaacg tgagttttcg ttccactgag cgtcagaccc cgtagaaaag atcaaaggat
     3481 cttcttgaga tccttttttt ctgcgcgtaa tctgctgctt gcaaacaaaa aaaccaccgc
     3541 taccagcggt ggtttgtttg ccggatcaag agctaccaac tctttttccg aaggtaactg
     3601 gcttcagcag agcgcagata ccaaatactg ttcttctagt gtagccgtag ttaggccacc
     3661 acttcaagaa ctctgtagca ccgcctacat acctcgctct gctaatcctg ttaccagtgg
     3721 ctgctgccag tggcgataag tcgtgtctta ccgggttgga ctcaagacga tagttaccgg
     3781 ataaggcgca gcggtcgggc tgaacggggg gttcgtgcac acagcccagc ttggagcgaa
     3841 cgacctacac cgaactgaga tacctacagc gtgagctatg agaaagcgcc acgcttcccg
     3901 aagggagaaa ggcggacagg tatccggtaa gcggcagggt cggaacagga gagcgcacga
     3961 gggagcttcc agggggaaac gcctggtatc tttatagtcc tgtcgggttt cgccacctct
     4021 gacttgagcg tcgatttttg tgatgctcgt caggggggcg gagcctatgg aaaaacgcca
     4081 gcaacgcggc ctttttacgg ttcctggcct tttgctggcc ttttgctcac atgttctttc
     4141 ctgcgttatc ccctgattct gtggataacc gtattaccgc ctttgagtga gctgataccg
     4201 ctcgccgcag ccgaacgacc gagcgcagcg agtcagtgag cgaggaagcg gaagagcgcc
     4261 caatacgcaa accgcctctc cccgcgcgtt ggccgattca ttaatgcag
//
