# Supplementary material for: In-Vitro Characterization of mCerulean3_mRuby3 as a Novel FRET Pair with Favorable Bleed-Through Characteristics
Source: Biosensors (Basel). 2019 Feb 28;9(1):33. doi: 10.3390/bios9010033 (PMC6468510; doi:10.3390/bios9010033)
Supplement: Supplementary file 1 [file biosensors-09-00033-s001.zip › Supplementary Material Erismann et al/genebank files Erismann et al/11 pNCS_Cerulean_sl_mRuby3_His.gbk]

LOCUS       Exported                3630 bp ds-DNA     circular SYN 16-JUN-2017
DEFINITION  Constitutive expression of mClover3 in bacteria.
ACCESSION   .
VERSION     .
KEYWORDS    pNCS-mClover3
SOURCE      synthetic DNA construct
  ORGANISM  synthetic DNA construct
REFERENCE   1  (bases 1 to 3630)
  AUTHORS   Bajar BT, Wang ES, Lam AJ, Kim BB, Jacobs CL, Howe ES, Davidson MW, 
            Lin MZ, Chu J
  TITLE     Improving brightness and photostability of green and red fluorescent
            proteins for live cell imaging and FRET reporting.
  JOURNAL   Sci Rep. 2016 Feb 16;6:20889. doi: 10.1038/srep20889.
  PUBMED    26879144
REFERENCE   2  (bases 1 to 3630)
  AUTHORS   .
  TITLE     Direct Submission
  JOURNAL   Exported Friday, Jun 16, 2017 from SnapGene Console 4.0.0a8
            http://www.snapgene.com
FEATURES             Location/Qualifiers
     source          1..4273
                     /dnas_title="pNCS_Cerulean_asn_mRuby3_His1"
                     /organism="synthetic DNA construct"
                     /mol_type="other DNA"
     primer_bind     20..39
                     /label=T7
                     /note="T7 promoter, forward primer"
     promoter        20..38
                     /label=T7 promoter
                     /note="promoter for bacteriophage T7 RNA polymerase"
     primer_bind     complement(1674..1692)
                     /label=T7 Term
                     /note="T7 terminator, reverse primer"
     terminator      1688..1735
                     /label=T7 terminator
                     /note="transcription terminator for bacteriophage T7 RNA
                     polymerase"
     rep_origin      1832..2287
                     /direction=RIGHT
                     /label=f1 ori
                     /note="f1 bacteriophage origin of replication; arrow
                     indicates direction of (+) strand synthesis"
     primer_bind     complement(1919..1938)
                     /label=F1ori-R
                     /note="F1 origin, reverse primer"
     primer_bind     2129..2150
                     /label=F1ori-F
                     /note="F1 origin, forward primer"
     promoter        2313..2417
                     /gene="bla"
                     /label=AmpR promoter
     CDS             2418..3278
                     /codon_start=1
                     /gene="bla"
                     /product="beta-lactamase"
                     /label=AmpR
                     /note="confers resistance to ampicillin, carbenicillin,
                     and related antibiotics"
                     /translation="MSIQHFRVALIPFFAAFCLPVFAHPETLVKVKDAEDQLGARVGY
                     IELDLNSGKILESFRPEERFPMMSTFKVLLCGAVLSRIDAGQEQLGRRIHYSQNDLVE
                     YSPVTEKHLTDGMTVRELCSAAITMSDNTAANLLLTTIGGPKELTAFLHNMGDHVTRL
                     DRWEPELNEAIPNDERDTTMPVAMATTLRKLLTGELLTLASRQQLIDWMEADKVAGPL
                     LRSALPAGWFIADKSGAGERGSRGIIAALGPDGKPSRIVVIYTTGSQATMDERNRQIA
                     EIGASLIKHW"
     primer_bind     complement(2636..2655)
                     /label=Amp-R
                     /note="Ampicillin resistance gene, reverse primer"
     rep_origin      3449..4037
                     /direction=RIGHT
                     /label=ori
                     /note="high-copy-number ColE1/pMB1/pBR322/pUC origin of
                     replication"
     primer_bind     3938..3957
                     /label=pBR322ori-F
                     /note="pBR322 origin, forward primer"
     primer_bind     4191..4208
                     /label=L4440
                     /note="L4440 vector, forward primer"
     CDS             875..1609
                     /note="mRuby3_His"
     CDS             152..868
                     /note="mCerulean3_His"
     PCR_primer      complement(2463..2482)
                     /primer="AAAACAGGAAGGCAAAATGC"
                     /dnas_title="AmpStart"
                     /note="AmpStart"
                     /set="Set 1"
     PCR_primer      3209..3228
                     /primer="TCAGGCAACTATGGATGAAC"
                     /dnas_title="AmpStop"
                     /note="AmpStop"
                     /set="Set 1"
     PCR_primer      778..796
                     /primer="CAAAGACCCCAACGAGAAG"
                     /dnas_title="EGFP-C-F-31"
                     /note="EGFP-C-F-31"
                     /set="Set 1"
     PCR_primer      809..826
                     /primer="GTCCTGCTGGAGTTCGTG"
                     /dnas_title="EGFP-C-for"
                     /note="EGFP-C-for"
                     /set="Set 1"
     PCR_primer      787..803
                     /primer="CAACGAGAAGCGCGATC"
                     /dnas_title="EGFP-for"
                     /note="EGFP-for"
                     /set="Set 1"
     PCR_primer      complement(227..245)
                     /primer="CGGACACGCTGAACTTGTG"
                     /dnas_title="EGFP-N-R+33"
                     /note="EGFP-N-R+33"
                     /set="Set 1"
     PCR_primer      complement(260..278)
                     /primer="GCTTGCCGTAGGTGGCATC"
                     /dnas_title="EGFP-N-rev"
                     /note="EGFP-N-rev"
                     /set="Set 1"
     PCR_primer      complement(194..210)
                     /primer="TCCAGCTCGACCAGGAT"
                     /dnas_title="PEN1-737R"
                     /note="PEN1-737R"
                     /set="Set 1"
     PCR_primer      complement(1735..1755)
                     /primer="GATATAGTTCCTCCTTTCAGC"
                     /dnas_title="pGMP-rev"
                     /note="pGMP-rev"
                     /set="Set 1"
     PCR_primer      25..41
                     /primer="CGACTCACTATAGGGAG"
                     /dnas_title="pJET1.2-for"
                     /note="pJET1.2-for"
                     /set="Set 1"
     PCR_primer      20..38
                     /primer="TAATACGACTCACTATAGG"
                     /dnas_title="T7"
                     /note="T7"
                     /set="Set 1"
     PCR_primer      9..26
                     /primer="TCCCGCGAAATTAATACG"
                     /dnas_title="T7probis"
                     /note="T7probis"
                     /set="Set 1"
     PCR_primer      complement(1715..1730)
                     /primer="AACCCCTCAAGACCCG"
                     /dnas_title="T7terbis"
                     /note="T7terbis"
                     /set="Set 1"
     PCR_primer      complement(1674..1693)
                     /primer="TGCTAGTTATTGCTCAGCGG"
                     /dnas_title="T7term"
                     /note="T7term"
                     /set="Set 1"
     CDS             869..874
                     /note="short linker"
     CDS             866..868
                     /note="mutation K=>N"
     CDS             902..904
                     /note=""
ORIGIN      
        1 gatctcgatc ccgcgaaatt aatacgactc actataggga gaccacaacg gtttccctct
       61 agaatcaccg agtttattct tgacacctga tgcgatgaat gatataatag gaaagtactg
      121 ttttgtttaa ctttaagaag gggatataca TATGGtTTCG aagggcgagg agctgttcac
      181 cggggtggtg cccatcctgg tcgagctgga cGGCGACGTA AACGGCCACA AGTTCAGCGT
      241 GTCCGGCGAG GGCGAGGGCG ATGCCACCTA CGGCAAGCTG ACCCTGAAGT TCATCTGCAC
      301 CACCGGCAAG CTGCCCGTGC CCTGGCCCAC CCTCGTGACC ACCCTGAGCT GGGGCGTGCA
      361 GTGCTTCGCC CGCTACCCCG ACCACATGAA GCAGCACGAC TTCTTCAAGT CCGCCATGCC
      421 CGAAGGCTAC GTCCAGGAGC GCACCATCTT CTTCAAGGAC GACGGCAACT ACAAGACCCG
      481 CGCCGAGGTG AAGTTCGAGG GCGACACCCT GGTGAACCGC ATCGAGCTGA AGGGCATCGA
      541 CTTCAAGGAG GACGGCAACA TCCTGGGGCA CAAGCTGGAG TACAACGCCA TCCACGGCAA
      601 CGTCTATATC ACCGCCGACA AGCAGAAGAA CGGCATCAAG GCCAACTTCG GCCTCAACTG
      661 CAACATCGAG GACGGCAGCG TGCAGCTCGC CGACCACTAC CAGCAGAACA CCCCCATCGG
      721 CGACGGCCCC GTGCTGCTGC CCGACAACCA CTACCTGAGC ACCCAGTCCA AGCTGAGCAA
      781 AGACCCCAAC GAGAAGCGCG ATCACATGGT CCTGCTGGAG TTCGTGACCG CCGCCGGGAT
      841 CACTCTCggc atggacgagc tgtacAACGC tGGTATGGtc TCGagCggcg aagaactgat
      901 cGaggaaaat atgcgtatga aggtggtcat ggaaggttcg gtcaacggcc accaattcaa
      961 atgcacaggt gaaggagaag gcagaccgta cgagggagtg caaaccatga ggatcaaagt
     1021 catcgaggga ggacccctgc catttgcctt tgacattctt gccacgtcgt tcatgtatgg
     1081 cagccgtacc tttatcaagt acccggccga catccctgat ttctttaaac agtcctttcc
     1141 tgagggtttt acttgggaaa gagttacgag atacgaagat ggtggagtcg tcaccgtcac
     1201 gcaggacacc agccttgagg atggcgagct cgtctacaac gtcaaggtca gaggggtaaa
     1261 ctttccctcc aatggtcccg tgatgcagaa gaagaccaag ggttgggagc ctaatacaga
     1321 gatgatgtat ccagcagatg gtggtctgag aggatacact gacatcgcac tgaaagttga
     1381 tggtggtggc catctgcact gcaacttcgt gacaacttac aggtcaaaaa agaccgtcgg
     1441 gaacatcaag atgcccggtg tccatgccgt tgatcaccgc ctggaaagga tcgaggagag
     1501 tgacaatgaa acctacgtag tgcaaagaga agtggcagtt gccaaataca gcaaccttgg
     1561 tggtggcatg gacgagctgt acaagGAATT Ccaccatcac catcaccatt aattCGcgaa
     1621 gcttgatccg gctgctaaca aagcccgaaa ggaagctgag ttggctgctg ccaccgctga
     1681 gcaataacta gcataacccc ttggggcctc taaacgggtc ttgaggggtt ttttgctgaa
     1741 aggaggaact atatccggat ctggcgtaat agcgaagagg cccgcaccga tcgcccttcc
     1801 caacagttgc gcagcctgaa tggcgaatgg gnnnnnnnnn nnnnnnnnnn nnnnnnnnnn
     1861 nnnnnnnnnn nnnnnnnnnn nnnnnnnnnn nnnnnnnnnn nnnnnnnnnn nnnnnnnnnn
     1921 nnnnnnnnnn nnnnnnnnnn nnnnnnnnnn nnnnncnnnn nnnnnnnnnn nnnnnnnnnn
     1981 nnnnnnnnnn nnnnnnnnnn nnnnnnnnnn nnnnnnnnnn nnnnnnnnnn nnnnnnnnnn
     2041 nnnnnnnann nnnnnnnnnn nnnnnnnnnn nnnnnnnnnn nnnnnnnnnn nnnnnnncct
     2101 ttgacgttgg agtccacgtt ctttaatagt ggactcttgt tccaaactgg aacaacactc
     2161 aaccctatct cggtctattc ttttgattta taagggattt tgccgatttc ggcctattgg
     2221 ttaaaaaatg agctgattta acaaaaattt aacgcgaatt ttaacaaaat attaacgctt
     2281 acaatttagg tggcactttt cggggaaatg tgcgcggaac ccctatttgt ttatttttct
     2341 aaatacattc aaatatgtat ccgctcatga gacaataacc ctgataaatg cttcaataat
     2401 attgaaaaag gaagagtatg agtattcaac atttccgtgt cgcccttatt cccttttttg
     2461 cggcattttg ccttcctgtt tttgctcacc cagaaacgct ggtgaaagta aaagatgctg
     2521 aagatcagtt gggtgcacga gtgggttaca tcgaactgga tctcaacagc ggtaagatcc
     2581 ttgagagttt tcgccccgaa gaacgttttc caatgatgag cacttttaaa gttctgctat
     2641 gtggcgcggt attatcccgt attgacgccg ggcaagagca actcggtcgc cgcatacact
     2701 attctcagaa tgacttggtt gagtactcac cagtcacaga aaagcatctt acggatggca
     2761 tgacagtaag agaattatgc agtgctgcca taaccatgag tgataacact gcggccaact
     2821 tacttctgac aacgatcgga ggaccgaagg agctaaccgc ttttttgcac aacatggggg
     2881 atcatgtaac tcgccttgat cgttgggaac cggagctgaa tgaagccata ccaaacgacg
     2941 agcgtgacac cacgatgcct gtagcaatgg caacaacgtt gcgcaaacta ttaactggcg
     3001 aactacttac tctagcttcc cggcaacaat taatagactg gatggaggcg gataaagttg
     3061 caggaccact tctgcgctcg gcccttccgg ctggctggtt tattgctgat aaatctggag
     3121 ccggtgagcg tgggtctcgc ggtatcattg cagcactggg gccagatggt aagccctccc
     3181 gtatcgtagt tatctacacg acggggagtc aggcaactat ggatgaacga aatagacaga
     3241 tcgctgagat aggtgcctca ctgattaagc attggtaact gtcagaccaa gtttactcat
     3301 atatacttta gattgattta aaacttcatt tttaatttaa aaggatctag gtgaagatcc
     3361 tttttgataa tctcatgacc aaaatccctt aacgtgagtt ttcgttccac tgagcgtcag
     3421 accccgtaga aaagatcaaa ggatcttctt gagatccttt ttttctgcgc gtaatctgct
     3481 gcttgcaaac aaaaaaacca ccgctaccag cggtggtttg tttgccggat caagagctac
     3541 caactctttt tccgaaggta actggcttca gcagagcgca gataccaaat actgttcttc
     3601 tagtgtagcc gtagttaggc caccacttca agaactctgt agcaccgcct acatacctcg
     3661 ctctgctaat cctgttacca gtggctgctg ccagtggcga taagtcgtgt cttaccgggt
     3721 tggactcaag acgatagtta ccggataagg cgcagcggtc gggctgaacg gggggttcgt
     3781 gcacacagcc cagcttggag cgaacgacct acaccgaact gagataccta cagcgtgagc
     3841 tatgagaaag cgccacgctt cccgaaggga gaaaggcgga caggtatccg gtaagcggca
     3901 gggtcggaac aggagagcgc acgagggagc ttccaggggg aaacgcctgg tatctttata
     3961 gtcctgtcgg gtttcgccac ctctgacttg agcgtcgatt tttgtgatgc tcgtcagggg
     4021 ggcggagcct atggaaaaac gccagcaacg cggccttttt acggttcctg gccttttgct
     4081 ggccttttgc tcacatgttc tttcctgcgt tatcccctga ttctgtggat aaccgtatta
     4141 ccgcctttga gtgagctgat accgctcgcc gcagccgaac gaccgagcgc agcgagtcag
     4201 tgagcgagga agcggaagag cgcccaatac gcaaaccgcc tctccccgcg cgttggccga
     4261 ttcattaatg cag
//
