# Supplementary material for: In-Vitro Characterization of mCerulean3_mRuby3 as a Novel FRET Pair with Favorable Bleed-Through Characteristics
Source: Biosensors (Basel). 2019 Feb 28;9(1):33. doi: 10.3390/bios9010033 (PMC6468510; doi:10.3390/bios9010033)
Supplement: Supplementary file 1 [file biosensors-09-00033-s001.zip › Supplementary Material Erismann et al/genebank files Erismann et al/2 pNCS_CFP_His.gbk]

LOCUS       Exported                3630 bp ds-DNA     circular SYN 16-JUN-2017
DEFINITION  Constitutive expression of mClover3 in bacteria.
ACCESSION   .
VERSION     .
KEYWORDS    pNCS-mClover3
SOURCE      synthetic DNA construct
  ORGANISM  synthetic DNA construct
REFERENCE   1  (bases 1 to 3630)
  AUTHORS   Bajar BT, Wang ES, Lam AJ, Kim BB, Jacobs CL, Howe ES, Davidson MW, 
            Lin MZ, Chu J
  TITLE     Improving brightness and photostability of green and red fluorescent
            proteins for live cell imaging and FRET reporting.
  JOURNAL   Sci Rep. 2016 Feb 16;6:20889. doi: 10.1038/srep20889.
  PUBMED    26879144
REFERENCE   2  (bases 1 to 3630)
  AUTHORS   .
  TITLE     Direct Submission
  JOURNAL   Exported Friday, Jun 16, 2017 from SnapGene Console 4.0.0a8
            http://www.snapgene.com
FEATURES             Location/Qualifiers
     source          1..3556
                     /dnas_title="pNCS_CFP_His"
                     /organism="synthetic DNA construct"
                     /mol_type="other DNA"
     primer_bind     20..39
                     /label=T7
                     /note="T7 promoter, forward primer"
     promoter        20..38
                     /label=T7 promoter
                     /note="promoter for bacteriophage T7 RNA polymerase"
     primer_bind     complement(957..975)
                     /label=T7 Term
                     /note="T7 terminator, reverse primer"
     terminator      971..1018
                     /label=T7 terminator
                     /note="transcription terminator for bacteriophage T7 RNA
                     polymerase"
     rep_origin      1115..1570
                     /direction=RIGHT
                     /label=f1 ori
                     /note="f1 bacteriophage origin of replication; arrow
                     indicates direction of (+) strand synthesis"
     primer_bind     complement(1202..1221)
                     /label=F1ori-R
                     /note="F1 origin, reverse primer"
     primer_bind     1412..1433
                     /label=F1ori-F
                     /note="F1 origin, forward primer"
     promoter        1596..1700
                     /gene="bla"
                     /label=AmpR promoter
     CDS             1701..2561
                     /codon_start=1
                     /gene="bla"
                     /product="beta-lactamase"
                     /label=AmpR
                     /note="confers resistance to ampicillin, carbenicillin,
                     and related antibiotics"
                     /translation="MSIQHFRVALIPFFAAFCLPVFAHPETLVKVKDAEDQLGARVGY
                     IELDLNSGKILESFRPEERFPMMSTFKVLLCGAVLSRIDAGQEQLGRRIHYSQNDLVE
                     YSPVTEKHLTDGMTVRELCSAAITMSDNTAANLLLTTIGGPKELTAFLHNMGDHVTRL
                     DRWEPELNEAIPNDERDTTMPVAMATTLRKLLTGELLTLASRQQLIDWMEADKVAGPL
                     LRSALPAGWFIADKSGAGERGSRGIIAALGPDGKPSRIVVIYTTGSQATMDERNRQIA
                     EIGASLIKHW"
     primer_bind     complement(1919..1938)
                     /label=Amp-R
                     /note="Ampicillin resistance gene, reverse primer"
     rep_origin      2732..3320
                     /direction=RIGHT
                     /label=ori
                     /note="high-copy-number ColE1/pMB1/pBR322/pUC origin of
                     replication"
     primer_bind     3221..3240
                     /label=pBR322ori-F
                     /note="pBR322 origin, forward primer"
     primer_bind     3474..3491
                     /label=L4440
                     /note="L4440 vector, forward primer"
     CDS             152..892
                     /note="CFP_His-tagged"
ORIGIN      
        1 gatctcgatc ccgcgaaatt aatacgactc actataggga gaccacaacg gtttccctct
       61 agaatcaccg agtttattct tgacacctga tgcgatgaat gatataatag gaaagtactg
      121 ttttgtttaa ctttaagaag gggatataca TATGGtTTCG AAGGGCGAGG AGCTGTTCAC
      181 CGGGGTGGTG CCCATCCTGG TCGAGCTGGA CGGCGACGTA AACGGCCACA GGTTCAGCGT
      241 GTCCGGCGAG GGCGAGGGCG ATGCCACCTA CGGCAAGCTG ACCCTGAAGT TCATCTGCAC
      301 CACCGGCAAG CTGCCCGTGC CCTGGCCCAC CCTCGTGACC ACCCTGACCT GGGGCGTGCA
      361 GTGCTTCAGC CGCTACCCCG ACCACATGAA GCAGCACGAC TTCTTCAAGT CCGCCATGCC
      421 CGAAGGCTAC GTCCAGGAGC GTACCATCTT CTTCAAGGAC GACGGCAACT ACAAGACCCG
      481 CGCCGAGGTG AAGTTCGAGG GCGACACCCT GGTGAACCGC ATCGAGCTGA AGGGCATCGA
      541 CTTCAAGGAG GACGGCAACA TCCTGGGGCA CAAGCTGGAG TACAACTACA TCAGCCACAA
      601 CGTCTATATC ACCGCCGACA AGCAGAAGAA CGGCATCAAG GCCCACTTCA AGATCCGCCA
      661 CAACATCGAG GACGGCAGCG TGCAGCTCGC CGACCACTAC CAGCAGAACA CCCCCATCGG
      721 CGACGGCCCC GTGCTGCTGC CCGACAACCA CTACCTGAGC ACCCAGTCCG CCCTGAGCAA
      781 AGACCCCAAC GAGAAGCGCG ATCACATGGT CCTGCTGGAG TTCGTGACCG CCGCCGGGAT
      841 CACTCTCggc atggacgagc tgtacaagGA ATTCcaccat caccatcacc attaattCGc
      901 gaagcttgat ccggctgcta acaaagcccg aaaggaagct gagttggctg ctgccaccgc
      961 tgagcaataa ctagcataac cccttggggc ctctaaacgg gtcttgaggg gttttttgct
     1021 gaaaggagga actatatccg gatctggcgt aatagcgaag aggcccgcac cgatcgccct
     1081 tcccaacagt tgcgcagcct gaatggcgaa tgggnnnnnn nnnnnnnnnn nnnnnnnnnn
     1141 nnnnnnnnnn nnnnnnnnnn nnnnnnnnnn nnnnnnnnnn nnnnnnnnnn nnnnnnnnnn
     1201 nnnnnnnnnn nnnnnnnnnn nnnnnnnnnn nnnnnnnncn nnnnnnnnnn nnnnnnnnnn
     1261 nnnnnnnnnn nnnnnnnnnn nnnnnnnnnn nnnnnnnnnn nnnnnnnnnn nnnnnnnnnn
     1321 nnnnnnnnnn annnnnnnnn nnnnnnnnnn nnnnnnnnnn nnnnnnnnnn nnnnnnnnnn
     1381 cctttgacgt tggagtccac gttctttaat agtggactct tgttccaaac tggaacaaca
     1441 ctcaacccta tctcggtcta ttcttttgat ttataaggga ttttgccgat ttcggcctat
     1501 tggttaaaaa atgagctgat ttaacaaaaa tttaacgcga attttaacaa aatattaacg
     1561 cttacaattt aggtggcact tttcggggaa atgtgcgcgg aacccctatt tgtttatttt
     1621 tctaaataca ttcaaatatg tatccgctca tgagacaata accctgataa atgcttcaat
     1681 aatattgaaa aaggaagagt atgagtattc aacatttccg tgtcgccctt attccctttt
     1741 ttgcggcatt ttgccttcct gtttttgctc acccagaaac gctggtgaaa gtaaaagatg
     1801 ctgaagatca gttgggtgca cgagtgggtt acatcgaact ggatctcaac agcggtaaga
     1861 tccttgagag ttttcgcccc gaagaacgtt ttccaatgat gagcactttt aaagttctgc
     1921 tatgtggcgc ggtattatcc cgtattgacg ccgggcaaga gcaactcggt cgccgcatac
     1981 actattctca gaatgacttg gttgagtact caccagtcac agaaaagcat cttacggatg
     2041 gcatgacagt aagagaatta tgcagtgctg ccataaccat gagtgataac actgcggcca
     2101 acttacttct gacaacgatc ggaggaccga aggagctaac cgcttttttg cacaacatgg
     2161 gggatcatgt aactcgcctt gatcgttggg aaccggagct gaatgaagcc ataccaaacg
     2221 acgagcgtga caccacgatg cctgtagcaa tggcaacaac gttgcgcaaa ctattaactg
     2281 gcgaactact tactctagct tcccggcaac aattaataga ctggatggag gcggataaag
     2341 ttgcaggacc acttctgcgc tcggcccttc cggctggctg gtttattgct gataaatctg
     2401 gagccggtga gcgtgggtct cgcggtatca ttgcagcact ggggccagat ggtaagccct
     2461 cccgtatcgt agttatctac acgacgggga gtcaggcaac tatggatgaa cgaaatagac
     2521 agatcgctga gataggtgcc tcactgatta agcattggta actgtcagac caagtttact
     2581 catatatact ttagattgat ttaaaacttc atttttaatt taaaaggatc taggtgaaga
     2641 tcctttttga taatctcatg accaaaatcc cttaacgtga gttttcgttc cactgagcgt
     2701 cagaccccgt agaaaagatc aaaggatctt cttgagatcc tttttttctg cgcgtaatct
     2761 gctgcttgca aacaaaaaaa ccaccgctac cagcggtggt ttgtttgccg gatcaagagc
     2821 taccaactct ttttccgaag gtaactggct tcagcagagc gcagatacca aatactgttc
     2881 ttctagtgta gccgtagtta ggccaccact tcaagaactc tgtagcaccg cctacatacc
     2941 tcgctctgct aatcctgtta ccagtggctg ctgccagtgg cgataagtcg tgtcttaccg
     3001 ggttggactc aagacgatag ttaccggata aggcgcagcg gtcgggctga acggggggtt
     3061 cgtgcacaca gcccagcttg gagcgaacga cctacaccga actgagatac ctacagcgtg
     3121 agctatgaga aagcgccacg cttcccgaag ggagaaaggc ggacaggtat ccggtaagcg
     3181 gcagggtcgg aacaggagag cgcacgaggg agcttccagg gggaaacgcc tggtatcttt
     3241 atagtcctgt cgggtttcgc cacctctgac ttgagcgtcg atttttgtga tgctcgtcag
     3301 gggggcggag cctatggaaa aacgccagca acgcggcctt tttacggttc ctggcctttt
     3361 gctggccttt tgctcacatg ttctttcctg cgttatcccc tgattctgtg gataaccgta
     3421 ttaccgcctt tgagtgagct gataccgctc gccgcagccg aacgaccgag cgcagcgagt
     3481 cagtgagcga ggaagcggaa gagcgcccaa tacgcaaacc gcctctcccc gcgcgttggc
     3541 cgattcatta atgcag
//
