# Supplementary material for: In-Vitro Characterization of mCerulean3_mRuby3 as a Novel FRET Pair with Favorable Bleed-Through Characteristics
Source: Biosensors (Basel). 2019 Feb 28;9(1):33. doi: 10.3390/bios9010033 (PMC6468510; doi:10.3390/bios9010033)
Supplement: Supplementary file 1 [file biosensors-09-00033-s001.zip › Supplementary Material Erismann et al/genebank files Erismann et al/3 pNCS_YFP_His.gbk]

LOCUS       Exported                3630 bp ds-DNA     circular SYN 16-JUN-2017
DEFINITION  Constitutive expression of mClover3 in bacteria.
ACCESSION   .
VERSION     .
KEYWORDS    pNCS-mClover3
SOURCE      synthetic DNA construct
  ORGANISM  synthetic DNA construct
REFERENCE   1  (bases 1 to 3630)
  AUTHORS   Bajar BT, Wang ES, Lam AJ, Kim BB, Jacobs CL, Howe ES, Davidson MW, 
            Lin MZ, Chu J
  TITLE     Improving brightness and photostability of green and red fluorescent
            proteins for live cell imaging and FRET reporting.
  JOURNAL   Sci Rep. 2016 Feb 16;6:20889. doi: 10.1038/srep20889.
  PUBMED    26879144
REFERENCE   2  (bases 1 to 3630)
  AUTHORS   .
  TITLE     Direct Submission
  JOURNAL   Exported Friday, Jun 16, 2017 from SnapGene Console 4.0.0a8
            http://www.snapgene.com
FEATURES             Location/Qualifiers
     source          1..3556
                     /dnas_title="pNCS_YFP_His"
                     /organism="synthetic DNA construct"
                     /mol_type="other DNA"
     primer_bind     20..39
                     /label=T7
                     /note="T7 promoter, forward primer"
     promoter        20..38
                     /label=T7 promoter
                     /note="promoter for bacteriophage T7 RNA polymerase"
     primer_bind     complement(957..975)
                     /label=T7 Term
                     /note="T7 terminator, reverse primer"
     terminator      971..1018
                     /label=T7 terminator
                     /note="transcription terminator for bacteriophage T7 RNA
                     polymerase"
     rep_origin      1115..1570
                     /direction=RIGHT
                     /label=f1 ori
                     /note="f1 bacteriophage origin of replication; arrow
                     indicates direction of (+) strand synthesis"
     primer_bind     complement(1202..1221)
                     /label=F1ori-R
                     /note="F1 origin, reverse primer"
     primer_bind     1412..1433
                     /label=F1ori-F
                     /note="F1 origin, forward primer"
     promoter        1596..1700
                     /gene="bla"
                     /label=AmpR promoter
     CDS             1701..2561
                     /codon_start=1
                     /gene="bla"
                     /product="beta-lactamase"
                     /label=AmpR
                     /note="confers resistance to ampicillin, carbenicillin,
                     and related antibiotics"
                     /translation="MSIQHFRVALIPFFAAFCLPVFAHPETLVKVKDAEDQLGARVGY
                     IELDLNSGKILESFRPEERFPMMSTFKVLLCGAVLSRIDAGQEQLGRRIHYSQNDLVE
                     YSPVTEKHLTDGMTVRELCSAAITMSDNTAANLLLTTIGGPKELTAFLHNMGDHVTRL
                     DRWEPELNEAIPNDERDTTMPVAMATTLRKLLTGELLTLASRQQLIDWMEADKVAGPL
                     LRSALPAGWFIADKSGAGERGSRGIIAALGPDGKPSRIVVIYTTGSQATMDERNRQIA
                     EIGASLIKHW"
     primer_bind     complement(1919..1938)
                     /label=Amp-R
                     /note="Ampicillin resistance gene, reverse primer"
     rep_origin      2732..3320
                     /direction=RIGHT
                     /label=ori
                     /note="high-copy-number ColE1/pMB1/pBR322/pUC origin of
                     replication"
     primer_bind     3221..3240
                     /label=pBR322ori-F
                     /note="pBR322 origin, forward primer"
     primer_bind     3474..3491
                     /label=L4440
                     /note="L4440 vector, forward primer"
     CDS             152..892
                     /note="YFP_His-tagged"
ORIGIN      
        1 gatctcgatc ccgcgaaatt aatacgactc actataggga gaccacaacg gtttccctct
       61 agaatcaccg agtttattct tgacacctga tgcgatgaat gatataatag gaaagtactg
      121 ttttgtttaa ctttaagaag gggatataca TATGGtTTCG AAGGGCGAGG AGCTGTTCAC
      181 CGGGGTGGTG CCCATCCTGG TCGAGCTGGA CGGCGACGTA AACGGCCACA AGTTCAGCGT
      241 GTCCGGCGAG GGCGAGGGCG ATGCCACCTA CGGCAAGCTG ACCCTGAAGT TCATCTGCAC
      301 CACCGGCAAG CTGCCCGTGC CCTGGCCCAC CCTCGTGACC ACCTTCGGCT ACGGCGTGCA
      361 GTGCTTCGCC CGCTACCCCG ACCACATGCG CCAGCACGAC TTCTTCAAGT CCGCCATGCC
      421 CGAAGGCTAC GTCCAGGAGC GCACCATCTT CTTCAAGGAC GACGGCAACT ACAAGACCCG
      481 CGCCGAGGTG AAGTTCGAGG GCGACACCCT GGTGAACCGC ATCGAGCTGA AGGGCATCGA
      541 CTTCAAGGAG GACGGCAACA TCCTGGGGCA CAAGCTGGAG TACAACTACA ACAGCCACAA
      601 CGTCTATATC ATGGCCGACA AGCAGAAGAA CGGCATCAAG GTGAACTTCA AGATCCGCCA
      661 CAACATCGAG GACGGCAGCG TGCAGCTCGC CGACCACTAC CAGCAGAACA CCCCCATCGG
      721 CGACGGCCCC GTGCTGCTGC CCGACAACCA CTACCTGAGC TACCAGTCCG CCCTGAGCAA
      781 AGACCCCAAC GAGAAGCGCG ATCACATGGT CCTGCTGGAG TTCGTGACCG CCGCCGGGAT
      841 CACTCTCggc atggacgagc tgtacaagGA ATTCcaccat caccatcacc attaattCGc
      901 gaagcttgat ccggctgcta acaaagcccg aaaggaagct gagttggctg ctgccaccgc
      961 tgagcaataa ctagcataac cccttggggc ctctaaacgg gtcttgaggg gttttttgct
     1021 gaaaggagga actatatccg gatctggcgt aatagcgaag aggcccgcac cgatcgccct
     1081 tcccaacagt tgcgcagcct gaatggcgaa tgggnnnnnn nnnnnnnnnn nnnnnnnnnn
     1141 nnnnnnnnnn nnnnnnnnnn nnnnnnnnnn nnnnnnnnnn nnnnnnnnnn nnnnnnnnnn
     1201 nnnnnnnnnn nnnnnnnnnn nnnnnnnnnn nnnnnnnncn nnnnnnnnnn nnnnnnnnnn
     1261 nnnnnnnnnn nnnnnnnnnn nnnnnnnnnn nnnnnnnnnn nnnnnnnnnn nnnnnnnnnn
     1321 nnnnnnnnnn annnnnnnnn nnnnnnnnnn nnnnnnnnnn nnnnnnnnnn nnnnnnnnnn
     1381 cctttgacgt tggagtccac gttctttaat agtggactct tgttccaaac tggaacaaca
     1441 ctcaacccta tctcggtcta ttcttttgat ttataaggga ttttgccgat ttcggcctat
     1501 tggttaaaaa atgagctgat ttaacaaaaa tttaacgcga attttaacaa aatattaacg
     1561 cttacaattt aggtggcact tttcggggaa atgtgcgcgg aacccctatt tgtttatttt
     1621 tctaaataca ttcaaatatg tatccgctca tgagacaata accctgataa atgcttcaat
     1681 aatattgaaa aaggaagagt atgagtattc aacatttccg tgtcgccctt attccctttt
     1741 ttgcggcatt ttgccttcct gtttttgctc acccagaaac gctggtgaaa gtaaaagatg
     1801 ctgaagatca gttgggtgca cgagtgggtt acatcgaact ggatctcaac agcggtaaga
     1861 tccttgagag ttttcgcccc gaagaacgtt ttccaatgat gagcactttt aaagttctgc
     1921 tatgtggcgc ggtattatcc cgtattgacg ccgggcaaga gcaactcggt cgccgcatac
     1981 actattctca gaatgacttg gttgagtact caccagtcac agaaaagcat cttacggatg
     2041 gcatgacagt aagagaatta tgcagtgctg ccataaccat gagtgataac actgcggcca
     2101 acttacttct gacaacgatc ggaggaccga aggagctaac cgcttttttg cacaacatgg
     2161 gggatcatgt aactcgcctt gatcgttggg aaccggagct gaatgaagcc ataccaaacg
     2221 acgagcgtga caccacgatg cctgtagcaa tggcaacaac gttgcgcaaa ctattaactg
     2281 gcgaactact tactctagct tcccggcaac aattaataga ctggatggag gcggataaag
     2341 ttgcaggacc acttctgcgc tcggcccttc cggctggctg gtttattgct gataaatctg
     2401 gagccggtga gcgtgggtct cgcggtatca ttgcagcact ggggccagat ggtaagccct
     2461 cccgtatcgt agttatctac acgacgggga gtcaggcaac tatggatgaa cgaaatagac
     2521 agatcgctga gataggtgcc tcactgatta agcattggta actgtcagac caagtttact
     2581 catatatact ttagattgat ttaaaacttc atttttaatt taaaaggatc taggtgaaga
     2641 tcctttttga taatctcatg accaaaatcc cttaacgtga gttttcgttc cactgagcgt
     2701 cagaccccgt agaaaagatc aaaggatctt cttgagatcc tttttttctg cgcgtaatct
     2761 gctgcttgca aacaaaaaaa ccaccgctac cagcggtggt ttgtttgccg gatcaagagc
     2821 taccaactct ttttccgaag gtaactggct tcagcagagc gcagatacca aatactgttc
     2881 ttctagtgta gccgtagtta ggccaccact tcaagaactc tgtagcaccg cctacatacc
     2941 tcgctctgct aatcctgtta ccagtggctg ctgccagtgg cgataagtcg tgtcttaccg
     3001 ggttggactc aagacgatag ttaccggata aggcgcagcg gtcgggctga acggggggtt
     3061 cgtgcacaca gcccagcttg gagcgaacga cctacaccga actgagatac ctacagcgtg
     3121 agctatgaga aagcgccacg cttcccgaag ggagaaaggc ggacaggtat ccggtaagcg
     3181 gcagggtcgg aacaggagag cgcacgaggg agcttccagg gggaaacgcc tggtatcttt
     3241 atagtcctgt cgggtttcgc cacctctgac ttgagcgtcg atttttgtga tgctcgtcag
     3301 gggggcggag cctatggaaa aacgccagca acgcggcctt tttacggttc ctggcctttt
     3361 gctggccttt tgctcacatg ttctttcctg cgttatcccc tgattctgtg gataaccgta
     3421 ttaccgcctt tgagtgagct gataccgctc gccgcagccg aacgaccgag cgcagcgagt
     3481 cagtgagcga ggaagcggaa gagcgcccaa tacgcaaacc gcctctcccc gcgcgttggc
     3541 cgattcatta atgcag
//
