# Supplementary material for: In-Vitro Characterization of mCerulean3_mRuby3 as a Novel FRET Pair with Favorable Bleed-Through Characteristics
Source: Biosensors (Basel). 2019 Feb 28;9(1):33. doi: 10.3390/bios9010033 (PMC6468510; doi:10.3390/bios9010033)
Supplement: Supplementary file 1 [file biosensors-09-00033-s001.zip › Supplementary Material Erismann et al/genebank files Erismann et al/4 pNCS_mVenus_His.gbk]

LOCUS       Exported                3630 bp ds-DNA     circular SYN 16-JUN-2017
DEFINITION  Constitutive expression of mClover3 in bacteria.
ACCESSION   .
VERSION     .
KEYWORDS    pNCS-mClover3
SOURCE      synthetic DNA construct
  ORGANISM  synthetic DNA construct
REFERENCE   1  (bases 1 to 3630)
  AUTHORS   Bajar BT, Wang ES, Lam AJ, Kim BB, Jacobs CL, Howe ES, Davidson MW, 
            Lin MZ, Chu J
  TITLE     Improving brightness and photostability of green and red fluorescent
            proteins for live cell imaging and FRET reporting.
  JOURNAL   Sci Rep. 2016 Feb 16;6:20889. doi: 10.1038/srep20889.
  PUBMED    26879144
REFERENCE   2  (bases 1 to 3630)
  AUTHORS   .
  TITLE     Direct Submission
  JOURNAL   Exported Friday, Jun 16, 2017 from SnapGene Console 4.0.0a8
            http://www.snapgene.com
FEATURES             Location/Qualifiers
     source          1..3556
                     /dnas_title="pNCS_mVenus_His"
                     /organism="synthetic DNA construct"
                     /mol_type="other DNA"
     primer_bind     20..39
                     /label=T7
                     /note="T7 promoter, forward primer"
     promoter        20..38
                     /label=T7 promoter
                     /note="promoter for bacteriophage T7 RNA polymerase"
     primer_bind     complement(957..975)
                     /label=T7 Term
                     /note="T7 terminator, reverse primer"
     terminator      971..1018
                     /label=T7 terminator
                     /note="transcription terminator for bacteriophage T7 RNA
                     polymerase"
     rep_origin      1115..1570
                     /direction=RIGHT
                     /label=f1 ori
                     /note="f1 bacteriophage origin of replication; arrow
                     indicates direction of (+) strand synthesis"
     primer_bind     complement(1202..1221)
                     /label=F1ori-R
                     /note="F1 origin, reverse primer"
     primer_bind     1412..1433
                     /label=F1ori-F
                     /note="F1 origin, forward primer"
     promoter        1596..1700
                     /gene="bla"
                     /label=AmpR promoter
     CDS             1701..2561
                     /codon_start=1
                     /gene="bla"
                     /product="beta-lactamase"
                     /label=AmpR
                     /note="confers resistance to ampicillin, carbenicillin,
                     and related antibiotics"
                     /translation="MSIQHFRVALIPFFAAFCLPVFAHPETLVKVKDAEDQLGARVGY
                     IELDLNSGKILESFRPEERFPMMSTFKVLLCGAVLSRIDAGQEQLGRRIHYSQNDLVE
                     YSPVTEKHLTDGMTVRELCSAAITMSDNTAANLLLTTIGGPKELTAFLHNMGDHVTRL
                     DRWEPELNEAIPNDERDTTMPVAMATTLRKLLTGELLTLASRQQLIDWMEADKVAGPL
                     LRSALPAGWFIADKSGAGERGSRGIIAALGPDGKPSRIVVIYTTGSQATMDERNRQIA
                     EIGASLIKHW"
     primer_bind     complement(1919..1938)
                     /label=Amp-R
                     /note="Ampicillin resistance gene, reverse primer"
     rep_origin      2732..3320
                     /direction=RIGHT
                     /label=ori
                     /note="high-copy-number ColE1/pMB1/pBR322/pUC origin of
                     replication"
     primer_bind     3221..3240
                     /label=pBR322ori-F
                     /note="pBR322 origin, forward primer"
     primer_bind     3474..3491
                     /label=L4440
                     /note="L4440 vector, forward primer"
     CDS             152..892
                     /note="mVenus_His-tagged"
ORIGIN      
        1 gatctcgatc ccgcgaaatt aatacgactc actataggga gaccacaacg gtttccctct
       61 agaatcaccg agtttattct tgacacctga tgcgatgaat gatataatag gaaagtactg
      121 ttttgtttaa ctttaagaag gggatataca TATGGtTTCG aagggcgagg agctgttcac
      181 cggggtggtg cccatcctgg tcgagctgga cggcgacgta aacggccaca agttcagcgt
      241 gtccggcgag ggcgagggcg atgccaccta cggcaagctg accctgaagc tgatctgcac
      301 caccggcaag ctgcccgtgc cctggcccac cctcgtgacc accctgggct acggcctgca
      361 gtgcttcgcc cgctaccccg accacatgaa gcagcacgac ttcttcaagt ccgccatgcc
      421 cgaaggctac gtccaggagc gcaccatctt cttcaaggac gacggcaact acaagacccg
      481 cgccgaggtg aagttcgagg gcgacaccct ggtgaaccgc atcgagctga agggcatcga
      541 cttcaaggag gacggcaaca tcctggggca caagctggag tacaactaca acagccacaa
      601 cgtctatatc accgccgaca agcagaagaa cggcatcaag gccaacttca agatccgcca
      661 caacatcgag gacggcggcg tgcagctcgc cgaccactac cagcagaaca cccccatcgg
      721 cgacggcccc gtgctgctgc ccgacaacca ctacctgagc taccagtcca agctgagcaa
      781 agaccccaac gagaagcgcg atcacatggt cctgctggag ttcgtgaccg ccgccgggat
      841 cactctcggc atggacgagc tgtacaagGA ATTCcaccat caccatcacc attaattCGc
      901 gaagcttgat ccggctgcta acaaagcccg aaaggaagct gagttggctg ctgccaccgc
      961 tgagcaataa ctagcataac cccttggggc ctctaaacgg gtcttgaggg gttttttgct
     1021 gaaaggagga actatatccg gatctggcgt aatagcgaag aggcccgcac cgatcgccct
     1081 tcccaacagt tgcgcagcct gaatggcgaa tgggnnnnnn nnnnnnnnnn nnnnnnnnnn
     1141 nnnnnnnnnn nnnnnnnnnn nnnnnnnnnn nnnnnnnnnn nnnnnnnnnn nnnnnnnnnn
     1201 nnnnnnnnnn nnnnnnnnnn nnnnnnnnnn nnnnnnnncn nnnnnnnnnn nnnnnnnnnn
     1261 nnnnnnnnnn nnnnnnnnnn nnnnnnnnnn nnnnnnnnnn nnnnnnnnnn nnnnnnnnnn
     1321 nnnnnnnnnn annnnnnnnn nnnnnnnnnn nnnnnnnnnn nnnnnnnnnn nnnnnnnnnn
     1381 cctttgacgt tggagtccac gttctttaat agtggactct tgttccaaac tggaacaaca
     1441 ctcaacccta tctcggtcta ttcttttgat ttataaggga ttttgccgat ttcggcctat
     1501 tggttaaaaa atgagctgat ttaacaaaaa tttaacgcga attttaacaa aatattaacg
     1561 cttacaattt aggtggcact tttcggggaa atgtgcgcgg aacccctatt tgtttatttt
     1621 tctaaataca ttcaaatatg tatccgctca tgagacaata accctgataa atgcttcaat
     1681 aatattgaaa aaggaagagt atgagtattc aacatttccg tgtcgccctt attccctttt
     1741 ttgcggcatt ttgccttcct gtttttgctc acccagaaac gctggtgaaa gtaaaagatg
     1801 ctgaagatca gttgggtgca cgagtgggtt acatcgaact ggatctcaac agcggtaaga
     1861 tccttgagag ttttcgcccc gaagaacgtt ttccaatgat gagcactttt aaagttctgc
     1921 tatgtggcgc ggtattatcc cgtattgacg ccgggcaaga gcaactcggt cgccgcatac
     1981 actattctca gaatgacttg gttgagtact caccagtcac agaaaagcat cttacggatg
     2041 gcatgacagt aagagaatta tgcagtgctg ccataaccat gagtgataac actgcggcca
     2101 acttacttct gacaacgatc ggaggaccga aggagctaac cgcttttttg cacaacatgg
     2161 gggatcatgt aactcgcctt gatcgttggg aaccggagct gaatgaagcc ataccaaacg
     2221 acgagcgtga caccacgatg cctgtagcaa tggcaacaac gttgcgcaaa ctattaactg
     2281 gcgaactact tactctagct tcccggcaac aattaataga ctggatggag gcggataaag
     2341 ttgcaggacc acttctgcgc tcggcccttc cggctggctg gtttattgct gataaatctg
     2401 gagccggtga gcgtgggtct cgcggtatca ttgcagcact ggggccagat ggtaagccct
     2461 cccgtatcgt agttatctac acgacgggga gtcaggcaac tatggatgaa cgaaatagac
     2521 agatcgctga gataggtgcc tcactgatta agcattggta actgtcagac caagtttact
     2581 catatatact ttagattgat ttaaaacttc atttttaatt taaaaggatc taggtgaaga
     2641 tcctttttga taatctcatg accaaaatcc cttaacgtga gttttcgttc cactgagcgt
     2701 cagaccccgt agaaaagatc aaaggatctt cttgagatcc tttttttctg cgcgtaatct
     2761 gctgcttgca aacaaaaaaa ccaccgctac cagcggtggt ttgtttgccg gatcaagagc
     2821 taccaactct ttttccgaag gtaactggct tcagcagagc gcagatacca aatactgttc
     2881 ttctagtgta gccgtagtta ggccaccact tcaagaactc tgtagcaccg cctacatacc
     2941 tcgctctgct aatcctgtta ccagtggctg ctgccagtgg cgataagtcg tgtcttaccg
     3001 ggttggactc aagacgatag ttaccggata aggcgcagcg gtcgggctga acggggggtt
     3061 cgtgcacaca gcccagcttg gagcgaacga cctacaccga actgagatac ctacagcgtg
     3121 agctatgaga aagcgccacg cttcccgaag ggagaaaggc ggacaggtat ccggtaagcg
     3181 gcagggtcgg aacaggagag cgcacgaggg agcttccagg gggaaacgcc tggtatcttt
     3241 atagtcctgt cgggtttcgc cacctctgac ttgagcgtcg atttttgtga tgctcgtcag
     3301 gggggcggag cctatggaaa aacgccagca acgcggcctt tttacggttc ctggcctttt
     3361 gctggccttt tgctcacatg ttctttcctg cgttatcccc tgattctgtg gataaccgta
     3421 ttaccgcctt tgagtgagct gataccgctc gccgcagccg aacgaccgag cgcagcgagt
     3481 cagtgagcga ggaagcggaa gagcgcccaa tacgcaaacc gcctctcccc gcgcgttggc
     3541 cgattcatta atgcag
//
