# Supplementary material for: In-Vitro Characterization of mCerulean3_mRuby3 as a Novel FRET Pair with Favorable Bleed-Through Characteristics
Source: Biosensors (Basel). 2019 Feb 28;9(1):33. doi: 10.3390/bios9010033 (PMC6468510; doi:10.3390/bios9010033)
Supplement: Supplementary file 1 [file biosensors-09-00033-s001.zip › Supplementary Material Erismann et al/genebank files Erismann et al/5 pNCS_mClover3_His.gbk]

LOCUS       Exported                3630 bp ds-DNA     circular SYN 16-JUN-2017
DEFINITION  Constitutive expression of mClover3 in bacteria.
ACCESSION   .
VERSION     .
KEYWORDS    pNCS-mClover3
SOURCE      synthetic DNA construct
  ORGANISM  synthetic DNA construct
REFERENCE   1  (bases 1 to 3630)
  AUTHORS   Bajar BT, Wang ES, Lam AJ, Kim BB, Jacobs CL, Howe ES, Davidson MW, 
            Lin MZ, Chu J
  TITLE     Improving brightness and photostability of green and red fluorescent
            proteins for live cell imaging and FRET reporting.
  JOURNAL   Sci Rep. 2016 Feb 16;6:20889. doi: 10.1038/srep20889.
  PUBMED    26879144
REFERENCE   2  (bases 1 to 3630)
  AUTHORS   .
  TITLE     Direct Submission
  JOURNAL   Exported Friday, Jun 16, 2017 from SnapGene Console 4.0.0a8
            http://www.snapgene.com
FEATURES             Location/Qualifiers
     source          1..3556
                     /dnas_title="pNCS_mClover3_His"
                     /organism="synthetic DNA construct"
                     /mol_type="other DNA"
     primer_bind     20..39
                     /label=T7
                     /note="T7 promoter, forward primer"
     promoter        20..38
                     /label=T7 promoter
                     /note="promoter for bacteriophage T7 RNA polymerase"
     primer_bind     complement(957..975)
                     /label=T7 Term
                     /note="T7 terminator, reverse primer"
     terminator      971..1018
                     /label=T7 terminator
                     /note="transcription terminator for bacteriophage T7 RNA
                     polymerase"
     rep_origin      1115..1570
                     /direction=RIGHT
                     /label=f1 ori
                     /note="f1 bacteriophage origin of replication; arrow
                     indicates direction of (+) strand synthesis"
     primer_bind     complement(1202..1221)
                     /label=F1ori-R
                     /note="F1 origin, reverse primer"
     primer_bind     1412..1433
                     /label=F1ori-F
                     /note="F1 origin, forward primer"
     promoter        1596..1700
                     /gene="bla"
                     /label=AmpR promoter
     CDS             1701..2561
                     /codon_start=1
                     /gene="bla"
                     /product="beta-lactamase"
                     /label=AmpR
                     /note="confers resistance to ampicillin, carbenicillin,
                     and related antibiotics"
                     /translation="MSIQHFRVALIPFFAAFCLPVFAHPETLVKVKDAEDQLGARVGY
                     IELDLNSGKILESFRPEERFPMMSTFKVLLCGAVLSRIDAGQEQLGRRIHYSQNDLVE
                     YSPVTEKHLTDGMTVRELCSAAITMSDNTAANLLLTTIGGPKELTAFLHNMGDHVTRL
                     DRWEPELNEAIPNDERDTTMPVAMATTLRKLLTGELLTLASRQQLIDWMEADKVAGPL
                     LRSALPAGWFIADKSGAGERGSRGIIAALGPDGKPSRIVVIYTTGSQATMDERNRQIA
                     EIGASLIKHW"
     primer_bind     complement(1919..1938)
                     /label=Amp-R
                     /note="Ampicillin resistance gene, reverse primer"
     rep_origin      2732..3320
                     /direction=RIGHT
                     /label=ori
                     /note="high-copy-number ColE1/pMB1/pBR322/pUC origin of
                     replication"
     primer_bind     3221..3240
                     /label=pBR322ori-F
                     /note="pBR322 origin, forward primer"
     primer_bind     3474..3491
                     /label=L4440
                     /note="L4440 vector, forward primer"
     CDS             152..892
                     /note="mClover3_His-tagged"
ORIGIN      
        1 gatctcgatc ccgcgaaatt aatacgactc actataggga gaccacaacg gtttccctct
       61 agaatcaccg agtttattct tgacacctga tgcgatgaat gatataatag gaaagtactg
      121 ttttgtttaa ctttaagaag gggatataca TATGGtTTCG aagggcgagg agctgttcac
      181 cggggtggtg cccatcctgg tcgagctgga cggcgacgta aacggccaca agttcagcgt
      241 ccgcggcgag ggcgagggcg atgccaccaA cggcaagctg accctgaagt tcatctgcac
      301 caccggcaag ctgcccgtgc cctggcccac cctcgtgacc accttcggct acggcgtggc
      361 ctgcttcagc cgctaccccg accacatgaa gcagcacgac ttcttcaagt ccgccatgcc
      421 cgaaggctac gtccaggagc gcaccatctC Tttcaaggac gacggtacct acaagacccg
      481 cgccgaggtg aagttcgagg gcgacaccct ggtgaaccgc atcgagctga agggcatcga
      541 cttcaaggag gacggcaaca tcctggggca caagctggag tacaacttca acagccacta
      601 cgtctatatc acggccgaca agcagaaGaa cTgcatcaag gctaacttca AGatccgcca
      661 caacgttgag gacggcagcg tgcagctcgc cgaccactac cagcagaaca cccccatcgg
      721 cgacggcccc gtgctgctgc ccgacaacca ctacctgagc catcagtccA AGctgagcaa
      781 agaccccaac gagaagcgcg atcacatggt cctgctggag ttcgtgaccg ccgccgggat
      841 tacacatggc atggacgagc tgtacaagGA ATTCcaccat caccatcacc attaattCGc
      901 gaagcttgat ccggctgcta acaaagcccg aaaggaagct gagttggctg ctgccaccgc
      961 tgagcaataa ctagcataac cccttggggc ctctaaacgg gtcttgaggg gttttttgct
     1021 gaaaggagga actatatccg gatctggcgt aatagcgaag aggcccgcac cgatcgccct
     1081 tcccaacagt tgcgcagcct gaatggcgaa tgggnnnnnn nnnnnnnnnn nnnnnnnnnn
     1141 nnnnnnnnnn nnnnnnnnnn nnnnnnnnnn nnnnnnnnnn nnnnnnnnnn nnnnnnnnnn
     1201 nnnnnnnnnn nnnnnnnnnn nnnnnnnnnn nnnnnnnncn nnnnnnnnnn nnnnnnnnnn
     1261 nnnnnnnnnn nnnnnnnnnn nnnnnnnnnn nnnnnnnnnn nnnnnnnnnn nnnnnnnnnn
     1321 nnnnnnnnnn annnnnnnnn nnnnnnnnnn nnnnnnnnnn nnnnnnnnnn nnnnnnnnnn
     1381 cctttgacgt tggagtccac gttctttaat agtggactct tgttccaaac tggaacaaca
     1441 ctcaacccta tctcggtcta ttcttttgat ttataaggga ttttgccgat ttcggcctat
     1501 tggttaaaaa atgagctgat ttaacaaaaa tttaacgcga attttaacaa aatattaacg
     1561 cttacaattt aggtggcact tttcggggaa atgtgcgcgg aacccctatt tgtttatttt
     1621 tctaaataca ttcaaatatg tatccgctca tgagacaata accctgataa atgcttcaat
     1681 aatattgaaa aaggaagagt atgagtattc aacatttccg tgtcgccctt attccctttt
     1741 ttgcggcatt ttgccttcct gtttttgctc acccagaaac gctggtgaaa gtaaaagatg
     1801 ctgaagatca gttgggtgca cgagtgggtt acatcgaact ggatctcaac agcggtaaga
     1861 tccttgagag ttttcgcccc gaagaacgtt ttccaatgat gagcactttt aaagttctgc
     1921 tatgtggcgc ggtattatcc cgtattgacg ccgggcaaga gcaactcggt cgccgcatac
     1981 actattctca gaatgacttg gttgagtact caccagtcac agaaaagcat cttacggatg
     2041 gcatgacagt aagagaatta tgcagtgctg ccataaccat gagtgataac actgcggcca
     2101 acttacttct gacaacgatc ggaggaccga aggagctaac cgcttttttg cacaacatgg
     2161 gggatcatgt aactcgcctt gatcgttggg aaccggagct gaatgaagcc ataccaaacg
     2221 acgagcgtga caccacgatg cctgtagcaa tggcaacaac gttgcgcaaa ctattaactg
     2281 gcgaactact tactctagct tcccggcaac aattaataga ctggatggag gcggataaag
     2341 ttgcaggacc acttctgcgc tcggcccttc cggctggctg gtttattgct gataaatctg
     2401 gagccggtga gcgtgggtct cgcggtatca ttgcagcact ggggccagat ggtaagccct
     2461 cccgtatcgt agttatctac acgacgggga gtcaggcaac tatggatgaa cgaaatagac
     2521 agatcgctga gataggtgcc tcactgatta agcattggta actgtcagac caagtttact
     2581 catatatact ttagattgat ttaaaacttc atttttaatt taaaaggatc taggtgaaga
     2641 tcctttttga taatctcatg accaaaatcc cttaacgtga gttttcgttc cactgagcgt
     2701 cagaccccgt agaaaagatc aaaggatctt cttgagatcc tttttttctg cgcgtaatct
     2761 gctgcttgca aacaaaaaaa ccaccgctac cagcggtggt ttgtttgccg gatcaagagc
     2821 taccaactct ttttccgaag gtaactggct tcagcagagc gcagatacca aatactgttc
     2881 ttctagtgta gccgtagtta ggccaccact tcaagaactc tgtagcaccg cctacatacc
     2941 tcgctctgct aatcctgtta ccagtggctg ctgccagtgg cgataagtcg tgtcttaccg
     3001 ggttggactc aagacgatag ttaccggata aggcgcagcg gtcgggctga acggggggtt
     3061 cgtgcacaca gcccagcttg gagcgaacga cctacaccga actgagatac ctacagcgtg
     3121 agctatgaga aagcgccacg cttcccgaag ggagaaaggc ggacaggtat ccggtaagcg
     3181 gcagggtcgg aacaggagag cgcacgaggg agcttccagg gggaaacgcc tggtatcttt
     3241 atagtcctgt cgggtttcgc cacctctgac ttgagcgtcg atttttgtga tgctcgtcag
     3301 gggggcggag cctatggaaa aacgccagca acgcggcctt tttacggttc ctggcctttt
     3361 gctggccttt tgctcacatg ttctttcctg cgttatcccc tgattctgtg gataaccgta
     3421 ttaccgcctt tgagtgagct gataccgctc gccgcagccg aacgaccgag cgcagcgagt
     3481 cagtgagcga ggaagcggaa gagcgcccaa tacgcaaacc gcctctcccc gcgcgttggc
     3541 cgattcatta atgcag
//
