# Supplementary material for: In-Vitro Characterization of mCerulean3_mRuby3 as a Novel FRET Pair with Favorable Bleed-Through Characteristics
Source: Biosensors (Basel). 2019 Feb 28;9(1):33. doi: 10.3390/bios9010033 (PMC6468510; doi:10.3390/bios9010033)
Supplement: Supplementary file 1 [file biosensors-09-00033-s001.zip › Supplementary Material Erismann et al/genebank files Erismann et al/6 pNCS_mCerulean3_His.gbk]

LOCUS       Exported                3630 bp ds-DNA     circular SYN 16-JUN-2017
DEFINITION  Constitutive expression of mClover3 in bacteria.
ACCESSION   .
VERSION     .
KEYWORDS    pNCS-mClover3
SOURCE      synthetic DNA construct
  ORGANISM  synthetic DNA construct
REFERENCE   1  (bases 1 to 3630)
  AUTHORS   Bajar BT, Wang ES, Lam AJ, Kim BB, Jacobs CL, Howe ES, Davidson MW, 
            Lin MZ, Chu J
  TITLE     Improving brightness and photostability of green and red fluorescent
            proteins for live cell imaging and FRET reporting.
  JOURNAL   Sci Rep. 2016 Feb 16;6:20889. doi: 10.1038/srep20889.
  PUBMED    26879144
REFERENCE   2  (bases 1 to 3630)
  AUTHORS   .
  TITLE     Direct Submission
  JOURNAL   Exported Friday, Jun 16, 2017 from SnapGene Console 4.0.0a8
            http://www.snapgene.com
FEATURES             Location/Qualifiers
     source          1..3556
                     /dnas_title="pNCS_mCerulean3_His"
                     /organism="synthetic DNA construct"
                     /mol_type="other DNA"
     primer_bind     20..39
                     /label=T7
                     /note="T7 promoter, forward primer"
     promoter        20..38
                     /label=T7 promoter
                     /note="promoter for bacteriophage T7 RNA polymerase"
     primer_bind     complement(957..975)
                     /label=T7 Term
                     /note="T7 terminator, reverse primer"
     terminator      971..1018
                     /label=T7 terminator
                     /note="transcription terminator for bacteriophage T7 RNA
                     polymerase"
     rep_origin      1115..1570
                     /direction=RIGHT
                     /label=f1 ori
                     /note="f1 bacteriophage origin of replication; arrow
                     indicates direction of (+) strand synthesis"
     primer_bind     complement(1202..1221)
                     /label=F1ori-R
                     /note="F1 origin, reverse primer"
     primer_bind     1412..1433
                     /label=F1ori-F
                     /note="F1 origin, forward primer"
     promoter        1596..1700
                     /gene="bla"
                     /label=AmpR promoter
     CDS             1701..2561
                     /codon_start=1
                     /gene="bla"
                     /product="beta-lactamase"
                     /label=AmpR
                     /note="confers resistance to ampicillin, carbenicillin,
                     and related antibiotics"
                     /translation="MSIQHFRVALIPFFAAFCLPVFAHPETLVKVKDAEDQLGARVGY
                     IELDLNSGKILESFRPEERFPMMSTFKVLLCGAVLSRIDAGQEQLGRRIHYSQNDLVE
                     YSPVTEKHLTDGMTVRELCSAAITMSDNTAANLLLTTIGGPKELTAFLHNMGDHVTRL
                     DRWEPELNEAIPNDERDTTMPVAMATTLRKLLTGELLTLASRQQLIDWMEADKVAGPL
                     LRSALPAGWFIADKSGAGERGSRGIIAALGPDGKPSRIVVIYTTGSQATMDERNRQIA
                     EIGASLIKHW"
     primer_bind     complement(1919..1938)
                     /label=Amp-R
                     /note="Ampicillin resistance gene, reverse primer"
     rep_origin      2732..3320
                     /direction=RIGHT
                     /label=ori
                     /note="high-copy-number ColE1/pMB1/pBR322/pUC origin of
                     replication"
     primer_bind     3221..3240
                     /label=pBR322ori-F
                     /note="pBR322 origin, forward primer"
     primer_bind     3474..3491
                     /label=L4440
                     /note="L4440 vector, forward primer"
     CDS             152..892
                     /note="mCerulean3_His"
ORIGIN      
        1 gatctcgatc ccgcgaaatt aatacgactc actataggga gaccacaacg gtttccctct
       61 agaatcaccg agtttattct tgacacctga tgcgatgaat gatataatag gaaagtactg
      121 ttttgtttaa ctttaagaag gggatataca TATGGtTTCG aagggcgagg agctgttcac
      181 cggggtggtg cccatcctgg tcgagctgga cGGCGACGTA AACGGCCACA AGTTCAGCGT
      241 GTCCGGCGAG GGCGAGGGCG ATGCCACCTA CGGCAAGCTG ACCCTGAAGT TCATCTGCAC
      301 CACCGGCAAG CTGCCCGTGC CCTGGCCCAC CCTCGTGACC ACCCTGAGCT GGGGCGTGCA
      361 GTGCTTCGCC CGCTACCCCG ACCACATGAA GCAGCACGAC TTCTTCAAGT CCGCCATGCC
      421 CGAAGGCTAC GTCCAGGAGC GCACCATCTT CTTCAAGGAC GACGGCAACT ACAAGACCCG
      481 CGCCGAGGTG AAGTTCGAGG GCGACACCCT GGTGAACCGC ATCGAGCTGA AGGGCATCGA
      541 CTTCAAGGAG GACGGCAACA TCCTGGGGCA CAAGCTGGAG TACAACGCCA TCCACGGCAA
      601 CGTCTATATC ACCGCCGACA AGCAGAAGAA CGGCATCAAG GCCAACTTCG GCCTCAACTG
      661 CAACATCGAG GACGGCAGCG TGCAGCTCGC CGACCACTAC CAGCAGAACA CCCCCATCGG
      721 CGACGGCCCC GTGCTGCTGC CCGACAACCA CTACCTGAGC ACCCAGTCCA AGCTGAGCAA
      781 AGACCCCAAC GAGAAGCGCG ATCACATGGT CCTGCTGGAG TTCGTGACCG CCGCCGGGAT
      841 CACTCTCggc atggacgagc tgtacaagGA ATTCcaccat caccatcacc attaattCGc
      901 gaagcttgat ccggctgcta acaaagcccg aaaggaagct gagttggctg ctgccaccgc
      961 tgagcaataa ctagcataac cccttggggc ctctaaacgg gtcttgaggg gttttttgct
     1021 gaaaggagga actatatccg gatctggcgt aatagcgaag aggcccgcac cgatcgccct
     1081 tcccaacagt tgcgcagcct gaatggcgaa tgggnnnnnn nnnnnnnnnn nnnnnnnnnn
     1141 nnnnnnnnnn nnnnnnnnnn nnnnnnnnnn nnnnnnnnnn nnnnnnnnnn nnnnnnnnnn
     1201 nnnnnnnnnn nnnnnnnnnn nnnnnnnnnn nnnnnnnncn nnnnnnnnnn nnnnnnnnnn
     1261 nnnnnnnnnn nnnnnnnnnn nnnnnnnnnn nnnnnnnnnn nnnnnnnnnn nnnnnnnnnn
     1321 nnnnnnnnnn annnnnnnnn nnnnnnnnnn nnnnnnnnnn nnnnnnnnnn nnnnnnnnnn
     1381 cctttgacgt tggagtccac gttctttaat agtggactct tgttccaaac tggaacaaca
     1441 ctcaacccta tctcggtcta ttcttttgat ttataaggga ttttgccgat ttcggcctat
     1501 tggttaaaaa atgagctgat ttaacaaaaa tttaacgcga attttaacaa aatattaacg
     1561 cttacaattt aggtggcact tttcggggaa atgtgcgcgg aacccctatt tgtttatttt
     1621 tctaaataca ttcaaatatg tatccgctca tgagacaata accctgataa atgcttcaat
     1681 aatattgaaa aaggaagagt atgagtattc aacatttccg tgtcgccctt attccctttt
     1741 ttgcggcatt ttgccttcct gtttttgctc acccagaaac gctggtgaaa gtaaaagatg
     1801 ctgaagatca gttgggtgca cgagtgggtt acatcgaact ggatctcaac agcggtaaga
     1861 tccttgagag ttttcgcccc gaagaacgtt ttccaatgat gagcactttt aaagttctgc
     1921 tatgtggcgc ggtattatcc cgtattgacg ccgggcaaga gcaactcggt cgccgcatac
     1981 actattctca gaatgacttg gttgagtact caccagtcac agaaaagcat cttacggatg
     2041 gcatgacagt aagagaatta tgcagtgctg ccataaccat gagtgataac actgcggcca
     2101 acttacttct gacaacgatc ggaggaccga aggagctaac cgcttttttg cacaacatgg
     2161 gggatcatgt aactcgcctt gatcgttggg aaccggagct gaatgaagcc ataccaaacg
     2221 acgagcgtga caccacgatg cctgtagcaa tggcaacaac gttgcgcaaa ctattaactg
     2281 gcgaactact tactctagct tcccggcaac aattaataga ctggatggag gcggataaag
     2341 ttgcaggacc acttctgcgc tcggcccttc cggctggctg gtttattgct gataaatctg
     2401 gagccggtga gcgtgggtct cgcggtatca ttgcagcact ggggccagat ggtaagccct
     2461 cccgtatcgt agttatctac acgacgggga gtcaggcaac tatggatgaa cgaaatagac
     2521 agatcgctga gataggtgcc tcactgatta agcattggta actgtcagac caagtttact
     2581 catatatact ttagattgat ttaaaacttc atttttaatt taaaaggatc taggtgaaga
     2641 tcctttttga taatctcatg accaaaatcc cttaacgtga gttttcgttc cactgagcgt
     2701 cagaccccgt agaaaagatc aaaggatctt cttgagatcc tttttttctg cgcgtaatct
     2761 gctgcttgca aacaaaaaaa ccaccgctac cagcggtggt ttgtttgccg gatcaagagc
     2821 taccaactct ttttccgaag gtaactggct tcagcagagc gcagatacca aatactgttc
     2881 ttctagtgta gccgtagtta ggccaccact tcaagaactc tgtagcaccg cctacatacc
     2941 tcgctctgct aatcctgtta ccagtggctg ctgccagtgg cgataagtcg tgtcttaccg
     3001 ggttggactc aagacgatag ttaccggata aggcgcagcg gtcgggctga acggggggtt
     3061 cgtgcacaca gcccagcttg gagcgaacga cctacaccga actgagatac ctacagcgtg
     3121 agctatgaga aagcgccacg cttcccgaag ggagaaaggc ggacaggtat ccggtaagcg
     3181 gcagggtcgg aacaggagag cgcacgaggg agcttccagg gggaaacgcc tggtatcttt
     3241 atagtcctgt cgggtttcgc cacctctgac ttgagcgtcg atttttgtga tgctcgtcag
     3301 gggggcggag cctatggaaa aacgccagca acgcggcctt tttacggttc ctggcctttt
     3361 gctggccttt tgctcacatg ttctttcctg cgttatcccc tgattctgtg gataaccgta
     3421 ttaccgcctt tgagtgagct gataccgctc gccgcagccg aacgaccgag cgcagcgagt
     3481 cagtgagcga ggaagcggaa gagcgcccaa tacgcaaacc gcctctcccc gcgcgttggc
     3541 cgattcatta atgcag
//
