# Supplementary material for: In-Vitro Characterization of mCerulean3_mRuby3 as a Novel FRET Pair with Favorable Bleed-Through Characteristics
Source: Biosensors (Basel). 2019 Feb 28;9(1):33. doi: 10.3390/bios9010033 (PMC6468510; doi:10.3390/bios9010033)
Supplement: Supplementary file 1 [file biosensors-09-00033-s001.zip › Supplementary Material Erismann et al/genebank files Erismann et al/7 pNCS_mRuby3_His.gbk]

LOCUS       Exported                3630 bp ds-DNA     circular SYN 16-JUN-2017
DEFINITION  Constitutive expression of mClover3 in bacteria.
ACCESSION   .
VERSION     .
KEYWORDS    pNCS-mClover3
SOURCE      synthetic DNA construct
  ORGANISM  synthetic DNA construct
REFERENCE   1  (bases 1 to 3630)
  AUTHORS   Bajar BT, Wang ES, Lam AJ, Kim BB, Jacobs CL, Howe ES, Davidson MW, 
            Lin MZ, Chu J
  TITLE     Improving brightness and photostability of green and red fluorescent
            proteins for live cell imaging and FRET reporting.
  JOURNAL   Sci Rep. 2016 Feb 16;6:20889. doi: 10.1038/srep20889.
  PUBMED    26879144
REFERENCE   2  (bases 1 to 3630)
  AUTHORS   .
  TITLE     Direct Submission
  JOURNAL   Exported Friday, Jun 16, 2017 from SnapGene Console 4.0.0a8
            http://www.snapgene.com
FEATURES             Location/Qualifiers
     source          1..3550
                     /dnas_title="pNCS_His"
                     /organism="synthetic DNA construct"
                     /mol_type="other DNA"
     primer_bind     20..39
                     /label=T7
                     /note="T7 promoter, forward primer"
     promoter        20..38
                     /label=T7 promoter
                     /note="promoter for bacteriophage T7 RNA polymerase"
     primer_bind     complement(951..969)
                     /label=T7 Term
                     /note="T7 terminator, reverse primer"
     terminator      965..1012
                     /label=T7 terminator
                     /note="transcription terminator for bacteriophage T7 RNA
                     polymerase"
     rep_origin      1109..1564
                     /direction=RIGHT
                     /label=f1 ori
                     /note="f1 bacteriophage origin of replication; arrow
                     indicates direction of (+) strand synthesis"
     primer_bind     complement(1196..1215)
                     /label=F1ori-R
                     /note="F1 origin, reverse primer"
     primer_bind     1406..1427
                     /label=F1ori-F
                     /note="F1 origin, forward primer"
     promoter        1590..1694
                     /gene="bla"
                     /label=AmpR promoter
     CDS             1695..2555
                     /codon_start=1
                     /gene="bla"
                     /product="beta-lactamase"
                     /label=AmpR
                     /note="confers resistance to ampicillin, carbenicillin,
                     and related antibiotics"
                     /translation="MSIQHFRVALIPFFAAFCLPVFAHPETLVKVKDAEDQLGARVGY
                     IELDLNSGKILESFRPEERFPMMSTFKVLLCGAVLSRIDAGQEQLGRRIHYSQNDLVE
                     YSPVTEKHLTDGMTVRELCSAAITMSDNTAANLLLTTIGGPKELTAFLHNMGDHVTRL
                     DRWEPELNEAIPNDERDTTMPVAMATTLRKLLTGELLTLASRQQLIDWMEADKVAGPL
                     LRSALPAGWFIADKSGAGERGSRGIIAALGPDGKPSRIVVIYTTGSQATMDERNRQIA
                     EIGASLIKHW"
     primer_bind     complement(1913..1932)
                     /label=Amp-R
                     /note="Ampicillin resistance gene, reverse primer"
     rep_origin      2726..3314
                     /direction=RIGHT
                     /label=ori
                     /note="high-copy-number ColE1/pMB1/pBR322/pUC origin of
                     replication"
     primer_bind     3215..3234
                     /label=pBR322ori-F
                     /note="pBR322 origin, forward primer"
     primer_bind     3468..3485
                     /label=L4440
                     /note="L4440 vector, forward primer"
     CDS             152..886
                     /note="mRuby3_His"
ORIGIN      
        1 gatctcgatc ccgcgaaatt aatacgactc actataggga gaccacaacg gtttccctct
       61 agaatcaccg agtttattct tgacacctga tgcgatgaat gatataatag gaaagtactg
      121 ttttgtttaa ctttaagaag gggatataca TATGGtTTCG aagggcgaag agctgatcaa
      181 ggaaaatatg cgtatgaagg tggtcatgga aggttcggtc aacggccacc aattcaaatg
      241 cacaggtgaa ggagaaggca gaccgtacga gggagtgcaa accatgagga tcaaagtcat
      301 cgagggagga cccctgccat ttgcctttga cattcttgcc acgtcgttca tgtatggcag
      361 ccgtaccttt atcaagtacc cggccgacat ccctgatttc tttaaacagt cctttcctga
      421 gggttttact tgggaaagag ttacgagata cgaagatggt ggagtcgtca ccgtcacgca
      481 ggacaccagc cttgaggatg gcgagctcgt ctacaacgtc aaggtcagag gggtaaactt
      541 tccctccaat ggtcccgtga tgcagaagaa gaccaagggt tgggagccta atacagagat
      601 gatgtatcca gcagatggtg gtctgagagg atacactgac atcgcactga aagttgatgg
      661 tggtggccat ctgcactgca acttcgtgac aacttacagg tcaaaaaaga ccgtcgggaa
      721 catcaagatg cccggtgtcc atgccgttga tcaccgcctg gaaaggatcg aggagagtga
      781 caatgaaacc tacgtagtgc aaagagaagt ggcagttgcc aaatacagca accttggtgg
      841 tggcatggac gagctgtaca agGAATTCca ccatcaccat caccattaat tCGcgaagct
      901 tgatccggct gctaacaaag cccgaaagga agctgagttg gctgctgcca ccgctgagca
      961 ataactagca taaccccttg gggcctctaa acgggtcttg aggggttttt tgctgaaagg
     1021 aggaactata tccggatctg gcgtaatagc gaagaggccc gcaccgatcg cccttcccaa
     1081 cagttgcgca gcctgaatgg cgaatgggnn nnnnnnnnnn nnnnnnnnnn nnnnnnnnnn
     1141 nnnnnnnnnn nnnnnnnnnn nnnnnnnnnn nnnnnnnnnn nnnnnnnnnn nnnnnnnnnn
     1201 nnnnnnnnnn nnnnnnnnnn nnnnnnnnnn nncnnnnnnn nnnnnnnnnn nnnnnnnnnn
     1261 nnnnnnnnnn nnnnnnnnnn nnnnnnnnnn nnnnnnnnnn nnnnnnnnnn nnnnnnnnnn
     1321 nnnnannnnn nnnnnnnnnn nnnnnnnnnn nnnnnnnnnn nnnnnnnnnn nnnncctttg
     1381 acgttggagt ccacgttctt taatagtgga ctcttgttcc aaactggaac aacactcaac
     1441 cctatctcgg tctattcttt tgatttataa gggattttgc cgatttcggc ctattggtta
     1501 aaaaatgagc tgatttaaca aaaatttaac gcgaatttta acaaaatatt aacgcttaca
     1561 atttaggtgg cacttttcgg ggaaatgtgc gcggaacccc tatttgttta tttttctaaa
     1621 tacattcaaa tatgtatccg ctcatgagac aataaccctg ataaatgctt caataatatt
     1681 gaaaaaggaa gagtatgagt attcaacatt tccgtgtcgc ccttattccc ttttttgcgg
     1741 cattttgcct tcctgttttt gctcacccag aaacgctggt gaaagtaaaa gatgctgaag
     1801 atcagttggg tgcacgagtg ggttacatcg aactggatct caacagcggt aagatccttg
     1861 agagttttcg ccccgaagaa cgttttccaa tgatgagcac ttttaaagtt ctgctatgtg
     1921 gcgcggtatt atcccgtatt gacgccgggc aagagcaact cggtcgccgc atacactatt
     1981 ctcagaatga cttggttgag tactcaccag tcacagaaaa gcatcttacg gatggcatga
     2041 cagtaagaga attatgcagt gctgccataa ccatgagtga taacactgcg gccaacttac
     2101 ttctgacaac gatcggagga ccgaaggagc taaccgcttt tttgcacaac atgggggatc
     2161 atgtaactcg ccttgatcgt tgggaaccgg agctgaatga agccatacca aacgacgagc
     2221 gtgacaccac gatgcctgta gcaatggcaa caacgttgcg caaactatta actggcgaac
     2281 tacttactct agcttcccgg caacaattaa tagactggat ggaggcggat aaagttgcag
     2341 gaccacttct gcgctcggcc cttccggctg gctggtttat tgctgataaa tctggagccg
     2401 gtgagcgtgg gtctcgcggt atcattgcag cactggggcc agatggtaag ccctcccgta
     2461 tcgtagttat ctacacgacg gggagtcagg caactatgga tgaacgaaat agacagatcg
     2521 ctgagatagg tgcctcactg attaagcatt ggtaactgtc agaccaagtt tactcatata
     2581 tactttagat tgatttaaaa cttcattttt aatttaaaag gatctaggtg aagatccttt
     2641 ttgataatct catgaccaaa atcccttaac gtgagttttc gttccactga gcgtcagacc
     2701 ccgtagaaaa gatcaaagga tcttcttgag atcctttttt tctgcgcgta atctgctgct
     2761 tgcaaacaaa aaaaccaccg ctaccagcgg tggtttgttt gccggatcaa gagctaccaa
     2821 ctctttttcc gaaggtaact ggcttcagca gagcgcagat accaaatact gttcttctag
     2881 tgtagccgta gttaggccac cacttcaaga actctgtagc accgcctaca tacctcgctc
     2941 tgctaatcct gttaccagtg gctgctgcca gtggcgataa gtcgtgtctt accgggttgg
     3001 actcaagacg atagttaccg gataaggcgc agcggtcggg ctgaacgggg ggttcgtgca
     3061 cacagcccag cttggagcga acgacctaca ccgaactgag atacctacag cgtgagctat
     3121 gagaaagcgc cacgcttccc gaagggagaa aggcggacag gtatccggta agcggcaggg
     3181 tcggaacagg agagcgcacg agggagcttc cagggggaaa cgcctggtat ctttatagtc
     3241 ctgtcgggtt tcgccacctc tgacttgagc gtcgattttt gtgatgctcg tcaggggggc
     3301 ggagcctatg gaaaaacgcc agcaacgcgg cctttttacg gttcctggcc ttttgctggc
     3361 cttttgctca catgttcttt cctgcgttat cccctgattc tgtggataac cgtattaccg
     3421 cctttgagtg agctgatacc gctcgccgca gccgaacgac cgagcgcagc gagtcagtga
     3481 gcgaggaagc ggaagagcgc ccaatacgca aaccgcctct ccccgcgcgt tggccgattc
     3541 attaatgcag
//
