# Supplementary material for: In-Vitro Characterization of mCerulean3_mRuby3 as a Novel FRET Pair with Favorable Bleed-Through Characteristics
Source: Biosensors (Basel). 2019 Feb 28;9(1):33. doi: 10.3390/bios9010033 (PMC6468510; doi:10.3390/bios9010033)
Supplement: Supplementary file 1 [file biosensors-09-00033-s001.zip › Supplementary Material Erismann et al/genebank files Erismann et al/8 pNCS_Clover_mRuby3_His.gbk]

LOCUS       Exported                3630 bp ds-DNA     circular SYN 16-JUN-2017
DEFINITION  Constitutive expression of mClover3 in bacteria.
ACCESSION   .
VERSION     .
KEYWORDS    pNCS-mClover3
SOURCE      synthetic DNA construct
  ORGANISM  synthetic DNA construct
REFERENCE   1  (bases 1 to 3630)
  AUTHORS   Bajar BT, Wang ES, Lam AJ, Kim BB, Jacobs CL, Howe ES, Davidson MW, 
            Lin MZ, Chu J
  TITLE     Improving brightness and photostability of green and red fluorescent
            proteins for live cell imaging and FRET reporting.
  JOURNAL   Sci Rep. 2016 Feb 16;6:20889. doi: 10.1038/srep20889.
  PUBMED    26879144
REFERENCE   2  (bases 1 to 3630)
  AUTHORS   .
  TITLE     Direct Submission
  JOURNAL   Exported Friday, Jun 16, 2017 from SnapGene Console 4.0.0a8
            http://www.snapgene.com
FEATURES             Location/Qualifiers
     source          1..4303
                     /dnas_title="pNCS_GFP_tryp_mRuby3_His"
                     /organism="synthetic DNA construct"
                     /mol_type="other DNA"
     primer_bind     20..39
                     /label=T7
                     /note="T7 promoter, forward primer"
     promoter        20..38
                     /label=T7 promoter
                     /note="promoter for bacteriophage T7 RNA polymerase"
     primer_bind     complement(1704..1722)
                     /label=T7 Term
                     /note="T7 terminator, reverse primer"
     terminator      1718..1765
                     /label=T7 terminator
                     /note="transcription terminator for bacteriophage T7 RNA
                     polymerase"
     rep_origin      1862..2317
                     /direction=RIGHT
                     /label=f1 ori
                     /note="f1 bacteriophage origin of replication; arrow
                     indicates direction of (+) strand synthesis"
     primer_bind     complement(1949..1968)
                     /label=F1ori-R
                     /note="F1 origin, reverse primer"
     primer_bind     2159..2180
                     /label=F1ori-F
                     /note="F1 origin, forward primer"
     promoter        2343..2447
                     /gene="bla"
                     /label=AmpR promoter
     CDS             2448..3308
                     /codon_start=1
                     /gene="bla"
                     /product="beta-lactamase"
                     /label=AmpR
                     /note="confers resistance to ampicillin, carbenicillin,
                     and related antibiotics"
                     /translation="MSIQHFRVALIPFFAAFCLPVFAHPETLVKVKDAEDQLGARVGY
                     IELDLNSGKILESFRPEERFPMMSTFKVLLCGAVLSRIDAGQEQLGRRIHYSQNDLVE
                     YSPVTEKHLTDGMTVRELCSAAITMSDNTAANLLLTTIGGPKELTAFLHNMGDHVTRL
                     DRWEPELNEAIPNDERDTTMPVAMATTLRKLLTGELLTLASRQQLIDWMEADKVAGPL
                     LRSALPAGWFIADKSGAGERGSRGIIAALGPDGKPSRIVVIYTTGSQATMDERNRQIA
                     EIGASLIKHW"
     primer_bind     complement(2666..2685)
                     /label=Amp-R
                     /note="Ampicillin resistance gene, reverse primer"
     rep_origin      3479..4067
                     /direction=RIGHT
                     /label=ori
                     /note="high-copy-number ColE1/pMB1/pBR322/pUC origin of
                     replication"
     primer_bind     3968..3987
                     /label=pBR322ori-F
                     /note="pBR322 origin, forward primer"
     primer_bind     4221..4238
                     /label=L4440
                     /note="L4440 vector, forward primer"
     CDS             905..1639
                     /note="mRuby3_His"
     CDS             152..869
                     /note="mClover3_His-tagged"
     CDS             870..904
                     /note="trypsin cleavage linker"
ORIGIN      
        1 gatctcgatc ccgcgaaatt aatacgactc actataggga gaccacaacg gtttccctct
       61 agaatcaccg agtttattct tgacacctga tgcgatgaat gatataatag gaaagtactg
      121 ttttgtttaa ctttaagaag gggatataca TATGGtTTCG aagggcgagg agctgttcac
      181 cggggtggtg cccatcctgg tcgagctgga cggcgacgta aacggccaca agttcagcgt
      241 ccgcggcgag ggcgagggcg atgccaccaA cggcaagctg accctgaagt tcatctgcac
      301 caccggcaag ctgcccgtgc cctggcccac cctcgtgacc accttcggct acggcgtggc
      361 ctgcttcagc cgctaccccg accacatgaa gcagcacgac ttcttcaagt ccgccatgcc
      421 cgaaggctac gtccaggagc gcaccatctC Tttcaaggac gacggtacct acaagacccg
      481 cgccgaggtg aagttcgagg gcgacaccct ggtgaaccgc atcgagctga agggcatcga
      541 cttcaaggag gacggcaaca tcctggggca caagctggag tacaacttca acagccacta
      601 cgtctatatc acggccgaca agcagaaGaa cTgcatcaag gctaacttca AGatccgcca
      661 caacgttgag gacggcagcg tgcagctcgc cgaccactac cagcagaaca cccccatcgg
      721 cgacggcccc gtgctgctgc ccgacaacca ctacctgagc catcagtccA AGctgagcaa
      781 agaccccaac gagaagcgcg atcacatggt cctgctggag ttcgtgaccg ccgccgggat
      841 tacacatggc atggacgagc tgtacaagGa attcGGtGCt GCaGGtcGtA AaGGtGCaGC
      901 tGGTATGGtT TCGaagggcg aagagctgat caaggaaaat atgcgtatga aggtggtcat
      961 ggaaggttcg gtcaacggcc accaattcaa atgcacaggt gaaggagaag gcagaccgta
     1021 cgagggagtg caaaccatga ggatcaaagt catcgaggga ggacccctgc catttgcctt
     1081 tgacattctt gccacgtcgt tcatgtatgg cagccgtacc tttatcaagt acccggccga
     1141 catccctgat ttctttaaac agtcctttcc tgagggtttt acttgggaaa gagttacgag
     1201 atacgaagat ggtggagtcg tcaccgtcac gcaggacacc agccttgagg atggcgagct
     1261 cgtctacaac gtcaaggtca gaggggtaaa ctttccctcc aatggtcccg tgatgcagaa
     1321 gaagaccaag ggttgggagc ctaatacaga gatgatgtat ccagcagatg gtggtctgag
     1381 aggatacact gacatcgcac tgaaagttga tggtggtggc catctgcact gcaacttcgt
     1441 gacaacttac aggtcaaaaa agaccgtcgg gaacatcaag atgcccggtg tccatgccgt
     1501 tgatcaccgc ctggaaagga tcgaggagag tgacaatgaa acctacgtag tgcaaagaga
     1561 agtggcagtt gccaaataca gcaaccttgg tggtggcatg gacgagctgt acaagGAATT
     1621 Ccaccatcac catcaccatt aattCGcgaa gcttgatccg gctgctaaca aagcccgaaa
     1681 ggaagctgag ttggctgctg ccaccgctga gcaataacta gcataacccc ttggggcctc
     1741 taaacgggtc ttgaggggtt ttttgctgaa aggaggaact atatccggat ctggcgtaat
     1801 agcgaagagg cccgcaccga tcgcccttcc caacagttgc gcagcctgaa tggcgaatgg
     1861 gnnnnnnnnn nnnnnnnnnn nnnnnnnnnn nnnnnnnnnn nnnnnnnnnn nnnnnnnnnn
     1921 nnnnnnnnnn nnnnnnnnnn nnnnnnnnnn nnnnnnnnnn nnnnnnnnnn nnnnnnnnnn
     1981 nnnnncnnnn nnnnnnnnnn nnnnnnnnnn nnnnnnnnnn nnnnnnnnnn nnnnnnnnnn
     2041 nnnnnnnnnn nnnnnnnnnn nnnnnnnnnn nnnnnnnann nnnnnnnnnn nnnnnnnnnn
     2101 nnnnnnnnnn nnnnnnnnnn nnnnnnncct ttgacgttgg agtccacgtt ctttaatagt
     2161 ggactcttgt tccaaactgg aacaacactc aaccctatct cggtctattc ttttgattta
     2221 taagggattt tgccgatttc ggcctattgg ttaaaaaatg agctgattta acaaaaattt
     2281 aacgcgaatt ttaacaaaat attaacgctt acaatttagg tggcactttt cggggaaatg
     2341 tgcgcggaac ccctatttgt ttatttttct aaatacattc aaatatgtat ccgctcatga
     2401 gacaataacc ctgataaatg cttcaataat attgaaaaag gaagagtatg agtattcaac
     2461 atttccgtgt cgcccttatt cccttttttg cggcattttg ccttcctgtt tttgctcacc
     2521 cagaaacgct ggtgaaagta aaagatgctg aagatcagtt gggtgcacga gtgggttaca
     2581 tcgaactgga tctcaacagc ggtaagatcc ttgagagttt tcgccccgaa gaacgttttc
     2641 caatgatgag cacttttaaa gttctgctat gtggcgcggt attatcccgt attgacgccg
     2701 ggcaagagca actcggtcgc cgcatacact attctcagaa tgacttggtt gagtactcac
     2761 cagtcacaga aaagcatctt acggatggca tgacagtaag agaattatgc agtgctgcca
     2821 taaccatgag tgataacact gcggccaact tacttctgac aacgatcgga ggaccgaagg
     2881 agctaaccgc ttttttgcac aacatggggg atcatgtaac tcgccttgat cgttgggaac
     2941 cggagctgaa tgaagccata ccaaacgacg agcgtgacac cacgatgcct gtagcaatgg
     3001 caacaacgtt gcgcaaacta ttaactggcg aactacttac tctagcttcc cggcaacaat
     3061 taatagactg gatggaggcg gataaagttg caggaccact tctgcgctcg gcccttccgg
     3121 ctggctggtt tattgctgat aaatctggag ccggtgagcg tgggtctcgc ggtatcattg
     3181 cagcactggg gccagatggt aagccctccc gtatcgtagt tatctacacg acggggagtc
     3241 aggcaactat ggatgaacga aatagacaga tcgctgagat aggtgcctca ctgattaagc
     3301 attggtaact gtcagaccaa gtttactcat atatacttta gattgattta aaacttcatt
     3361 tttaatttaa aaggatctag gtgaagatcc tttttgataa tctcatgacc aaaatccctt
     3421 aacgtgagtt ttcgttccac tgagcgtcag accccgtaga aaagatcaaa ggatcttctt
     3481 gagatccttt ttttctgcgc gtaatctgct gcttgcaaac aaaaaaacca ccgctaccag
     3541 cggtggtttg tttgccggat caagagctac caactctttt tccgaaggta actggcttca
     3601 gcagagcgca gataccaaat actgttcttc tagtgtagcc gtagttaggc caccacttca
     3661 agaactctgt agcaccgcct acatacctcg ctctgctaat cctgttacca gtggctgctg
     3721 ccagtggcga taagtcgtgt cttaccgggt tggactcaag acgatagtta ccggataagg
     3781 cgcagcggtc gggctgaacg gggggttcgt gcacacagcc cagcttggag cgaacgacct
     3841 acaccgaact gagataccta cagcgtgagc tatgagaaag cgccacgctt cccgaaggga
     3901 gaaaggcgga caggtatccg gtaagcggca gggtcggaac aggagagcgc acgagggagc
     3961 ttccaggggg aaacgcctgg tatctttata gtcctgtcgg gtttcgccac ctctgacttg
     4021 agcgtcgatt tttgtgatgc tcgtcagggg ggcggagcct atggaaaaac gccagcaacg
     4081 cggccttttt acggttcctg gccttttgct ggccttttgc tcacatgttc tttcctgcgt
     4141 tatcccctga ttctgtggat aaccgtatta ccgcctttga gtgagctgat accgctcgcc
     4201 gcagccgaac gaccgagcgc agcgagtcag tgagcgagga agcggaagag cgcccaatac
     4261 gcaaaccgcc tctccccgcg cgttggccga ttcattaatg cag
//
