# Supplementary material for: In-Vitro Characterization of mCerulean3_mRuby3 as a Novel FRET Pair with Favorable Bleed-Through Characteristics
Source: Biosensors (Basel). 2019 Feb 28;9(1):33. doi: 10.3390/bios9010033 (PMC6468510; doi:10.3390/bios9010033)
Supplement: Supplementary file 1 [file biosensors-09-00033-s001.zip › Supplementary Material Erismann et al/genebank files Erismann et al/9 pNCS_Cerulean_mRuby3_His.gbk]

LOCUS       Exported                3630 bp ds-DNA     circular SYN 16-JUN-2017
DEFINITION  Constitutive expression of mClover3 in bacteria.
ACCESSION   .
VERSION     .
KEYWORDS    pNCS-mClover3
SOURCE      synthetic DNA construct
  ORGANISM  synthetic DNA construct
REFERENCE   1  (bases 1 to 3630)
  AUTHORS   Bajar BT, Wang ES, Lam AJ, Kim BB, Jacobs CL, Howe ES, Davidson MW, 
            Lin MZ, Chu J
  TITLE     Improving brightness and photostability of green and red fluorescent
            proteins for live cell imaging and FRET reporting.
  JOURNAL   Sci Rep. 2016 Feb 16;6:20889. doi: 10.1038/srep20889.
  PUBMED    26879144
REFERENCE   2  (bases 1 to 3630)
  AUTHORS   .
  TITLE     Direct Submission
  JOURNAL   Exported Friday, Jun 16, 2017 from SnapGene Console 4.0.0a8
            http://www.snapgene.com
FEATURES             Location/Qualifiers
     source          1..4303
                     /dnas_title="pNCS_GFP_tryp_mRuby3_His"
                     /organism="synthetic DNA construct"
                     /mol_type="other DNA"
     primer_bind     20..39
                     /label=T7
                     /note="T7 promoter, forward primer"
     promoter        20..38
                     /label=T7 promoter
                     /note="promoter for bacteriophage T7 RNA polymerase"
     primer_bind     complement(1704..1722)
                     /label=T7 Term
                     /note="T7 terminator, reverse primer"
     terminator      1718..1765
                     /label=T7 terminator
                     /note="transcription terminator for bacteriophage T7 RNA
                     polymerase"
     rep_origin      1862..2317
                     /direction=RIGHT
                     /label=f1 ori
                     /note="f1 bacteriophage origin of replication; arrow
                     indicates direction of (+) strand synthesis"
     primer_bind     complement(1949..1968)
                     /label=F1ori-R
                     /note="F1 origin, reverse primer"
     primer_bind     2159..2180
                     /label=F1ori-F
                     /note="F1 origin, forward primer"
     promoter        2343..2447
                     /gene="bla"
                     /label=AmpR promoter
     CDS             2448..3308
                     /codon_start=1
                     /gene="bla"
                     /product="beta-lactamase"
                     /label=AmpR
                     /note="confers resistance to ampicillin, carbenicillin,
                     and related antibiotics"
                     /translation="MSIQHFRVALIPFFAAFCLPVFAHPETLVKVKDAEDQLGARVGY
                     IELDLNSGKILESFRPEERFPMMSTFKVLLCGAVLSRIDAGQEQLGRRIHYSQNDLVE
                     YSPVTEKHLTDGMTVRELCSAAITMSDNTAANLLLTTIGGPKELTAFLHNMGDHVTRL
                     DRWEPELNEAIPNDERDTTMPVAMATTLRKLLTGELLTLASRQQLIDWMEADKVAGPL
                     LRSALPAGWFIADKSGAGERGSRGIIAALGPDGKPSRIVVIYTTGSQATMDERNRQIA
                     EIGASLIKHW"
     primer_bind     complement(2666..2685)
                     /label=Amp-R
                     /note="Ampicillin resistance gene, reverse primer"
     rep_origin      3479..4067
                     /direction=RIGHT
                     /label=ori
                     /note="high-copy-number ColE1/pMB1/pBR322/pUC origin of
                     replication"
     primer_bind     3968..3987
                     /label=pBR322ori-F
                     /note="pBR322 origin, forward primer"
     primer_bind     4221..4238
                     /label=L4440
                     /note="L4440 vector, forward primer"
     CDS             905..1639
                     /note="mRuby3_His"
     CDS             152..868
                     /note="mCerulean3_His"
     PCR_primer      complement(2493..2512)
                     /primer="AAAACAGGAAGGCAAAATGC"
                     /dnas_title="AmpStart"
                     /note="AmpStart"
                     /set="Set 1"
     PCR_primer      3239..3258
                     /primer="TCAGGCAACTATGGATGAAC"
                     /dnas_title="AmpStop"
                     /note="AmpStop"
                     /set="Set 1"
     PCR_primer      778..796
                     /primer="CAAAGACCCCAACGAGAAG"
                     /dnas_title="EGFP-C-F-31"
                     /note="EGFP-C-F-31"
                     /set="Set 1"
     PCR_primer      809..826
                     /primer="GTCCTGCTGGAGTTCGTG"
                     /dnas_title="EGFP-C-for"
                     /note="EGFP-C-for"
                     /set="Set 1"
     PCR_primer      787..803
                     /primer="CAACGAGAAGCGCGATC"
                     /dnas_title="EGFP-for"
                     /note="EGFP-for"
                     /set="Set 1"
     PCR_primer      complement(227..245)
                     /primer="CGGACACGCTGAACTTGTG"
                     /dnas_title="EGFP-N-R+33"
                     /note="EGFP-N-R+33"
                     /set="Set 1"
     PCR_primer      complement(260..278)
                     /primer="GCTTGCCGTAGGTGGCATC"
                     /dnas_title="EGFP-N-rev"
                     /note="EGFP-N-rev"
                     /set="Set 1"
     PCR_primer      complement(194..210)
                     /primer="TCCAGCTCGACCAGGAT"
                     /dnas_title="PEN1-737R"
                     /note="PEN1-737R"
                     /set="Set 1"
     PCR_primer      complement(1765..1785)
                     /primer="GATATAGTTCCTCCTTTCAGC"
                     /dnas_title="pGMP-rev"
                     /note="pGMP-rev"
                     /set="Set 1"
     PCR_primer      25..41
                     /primer="CGACTCACTATAGGGAG"
                     /dnas_title="pJET1.2-for"
                     /note="pJET1.2-for"
                     /set="Set 1"
     PCR_primer      20..38
                     /primer="TAATACGACTCACTATAGG"
                     /dnas_title="T7"
                     /note="T7"
                     /set="Set 1"
     PCR_primer      9..26
                     /primer="TCCCGCGAAATTAATACG"
                     /dnas_title="T7probis"
                     /note="T7probis"
                     /set="Set 1"
     PCR_primer      complement(1745..1760)
                     /primer="AACCCCTCAAGACCCG"
                     /dnas_title="T7terbis"
                     /note="T7terbis"
                     /set="Set 1"
     PCR_primer      complement(1704..1723)
                     /primer="TGCTAGTTATTGCTCAGCGG"
                     /dnas_title="T7term"
                     /note="T7term"
                     /set="Set 1"
     CDS             869..904
                     /note="trypsin cleavage linker"
ORIGIN      
        1 gatctcgatc ccgcgaaatt aatacgactc actataggga gaccacaacg gtttccctct
       61 agaatcaccg agtttattct tgacacctga tgcgatgaat gatataatag gaaagtactg
      121 ttttgtttaa ctttaagaag gggatataca TATGGtTTCG aagggcgagg agctgttcac
      181 cggggtggtg cccatcctgg tcgagctgga cGGCGACGTA AACGGCCACA AGTTCAGCGT
      241 GTCCGGCGAG GGCGAGGGCG ATGCCACCTA CGGCAAGCTG ACCCTGAAGT TCATCTGCAC
      301 CACCGGCAAG CTGCCCGTGC CCTGGCCCAC CCTCGTGACC ACCCTGAGCT GGGGCGTGCA
      361 GTGCTTCGCC CGCTACCCCG ACCACATGAA GCAGCACGAC TTCTTCAAGT CCGCCATGCC
      421 CGAAGGCTAC GTCCAGGAGC GCACCATCTT CTTCAAGGAC GACGGCAACT ACAAGACCCG
      481 CGCCGAGGTG AAGTTCGAGG GCGACACCCT GGTGAACCGC ATCGAGCTGA AGGGCATCGA
      541 CTTCAAGGAG GACGGCAACA TCCTGGGGCA CAAGCTGGAG TACAACGCCA TCCACGGCAA
      601 CGTCTATATC ACCGCCGACA AGCAGAAGAA CGGCATCAAG GCCAACTTCG GCCTCAACTG
      661 CAACATCGAG GACGGCAGCG TGCAGCTCGC CGACCACTAC CAGCAGAACA CCCCCATCGG
      721 CGACGGCCCC GTGCTGCTGC CCGACAACCA CTACCTGAGC ACCCAGTCCA AGCTGAGCAA
      781 AGACCCCAAC GAGAAGCGCG ATCACATGGT CCTGCTGGAG TTCGTGACCG CCGCCGGGAT
      841 CACTCTCggc atggacgagc tgtacaagGa attcGGtGCt GCaGGtcGtA AaGGtGCaGC
      901 tGGTATGGtT TCGaagggcg aagagctgat caaggaaaat atgcgtatga aggtggtcat
      961 ggaaggttcg gtcaacggcc accaattcaa atgcacaggt gaaggagaag gcagaccgta
     1021 cgagggagtg caaaccatga ggatcaaagt catcgaggga ggacccctgc catttgcctt
     1081 tgacattctt gccacgtcgt tcatgtatgg cagccgtacc tttatcaagt acccggccga
     1141 catccctgat ttctttaaac agtcctttcc tgagggtttt acttgggaaa gagttacgag
     1201 atacgaagat ggtggagtcg tcaccgtcac gcaggacacc agccttgagg atggcgagct
     1261 cgtctacaac gtcaaggtca gaggggtaaa ctttccctcc aatggtcccg tgatgcagaa
     1321 gaagaccaag ggttgggagc ctaatacaga gatgatgtat ccagcagatg gtggtctgag
     1381 aggatacact gacatcgcac tgaaagttga tggtggtggc catctgcact gcaacttcgt
     1441 gacaacttac aggtcaaaaa agaccgtcgg gaacatcaag atgcccggtg tccatgccgt
     1501 tgatcaccgc ctggaaagga tcgaggagag tgacaatgaa acctacgtag tgcaaagaga
     1561 agtggcagtt gccaaataca gcaaccttgg tggtggcatg gacgagctgt acaagGAATT
     1621 Ccaccatcac catcaccatt aattCGcgaa gcttgatccg gctgctaaca aagcccgaaa
     1681 ggaagctgag ttggctgctg ccaccgctga gcaataacta gcataacccc ttggggcctc
     1741 taaacgggtc ttgaggggtt ttttgctgaa aggaggaact atatccggat ctggcgtaat
     1801 agcgaagagg cccgcaccga tcgcccttcc caacagttgc gcagcctgaa tggcgaatgg
     1861 gnnnnnnnnn nnnnnnnnnn nnnnnnnnnn nnnnnnnnnn nnnnnnnnnn nnnnnnnnnn
     1921 nnnnnnnnnn nnnnnnnnnn nnnnnnnnnn nnnnnnnnnn nnnnnnnnnn nnnnnnnnnn
     1981 nnnnncnnnn nnnnnnnnnn nnnnnnnnnn nnnnnnnnnn nnnnnnnnnn nnnnnnnnnn
     2041 nnnnnnnnnn nnnnnnnnnn nnnnnnnnnn nnnnnnnann nnnnnnnnnn nnnnnnnnnn
     2101 nnnnnnnnnn nnnnnnnnnn nnnnnnncct ttgacgttgg agtccacgtt ctttaatagt
     2161 ggactcttgt tccaaactgg aacaacactc aaccctatct cggtctattc ttttgattta
     2221 taagggattt tgccgatttc ggcctattgg ttaaaaaatg agctgattta acaaaaattt
     2281 aacgcgaatt ttaacaaaat attaacgctt acaatttagg tggcactttt cggggaaatg
     2341 tgcgcggaac ccctatttgt ttatttttct aaatacattc aaatatgtat ccgctcatga
     2401 gacaataacc ctgataaatg cttcaataat attgaaaaag gaagagtatg agtattcaac
     2461 atttccgtgt cgcccttatt cccttttttg cggcattttg ccttcctgtt tttgctcacc
     2521 cagaaacgct ggtgaaagta aaagatgctg aagatcagtt gggtgcacga gtgggttaca
     2581 tcgaactgga tctcaacagc ggtaagatcc ttgagagttt tcgccccgaa gaacgttttc
     2641 caatgatgag cacttttaaa gttctgctat gtggcgcggt attatcccgt attgacgccg
     2701 ggcaagagca actcggtcgc cgcatacact attctcagaa tgacttggtt gagtactcac
     2761 cagtcacaga aaagcatctt acggatggca tgacagtaag agaattatgc agtgctgcca
     2821 taaccatgag tgataacact gcggccaact tacttctgac aacgatcgga ggaccgaagg
     2881 agctaaccgc ttttttgcac aacatggggg atcatgtaac tcgccttgat cgttgggaac
     2941 cggagctgaa tgaagccata ccaaacgacg agcgtgacac cacgatgcct gtagcaatgg
     3001 caacaacgtt gcgcaaacta ttaactggcg aactacttac tctagcttcc cggcaacaat
     3061 taatagactg gatggaggcg gataaagttg caggaccact tctgcgctcg gcccttccgg
     3121 ctggctggtt tattgctgat aaatctggag ccggtgagcg tgggtctcgc ggtatcattg
     3181 cagcactggg gccagatggt aagccctccc gtatcgtagt tatctacacg acggggagtc
     3241 aggcaactat ggatgaacga aatagacaga tcgctgagat aggtgcctca ctgattaagc
     3301 attggtaact gtcagaccaa gtttactcat atatacttta gattgattta aaacttcatt
     3361 tttaatttaa aaggatctag gtgaagatcc tttttgataa tctcatgacc aaaatccctt
     3421 aacgtgagtt ttcgttccac tgagcgtcag accccgtaga aaagatcaaa ggatcttctt
     3481 gagatccttt ttttctgcgc gtaatctgct gcttgcaaac aaaaaaacca ccgctaccag
     3541 cggtggtttg tttgccggat caagagctac caactctttt tccgaaggta actggcttca
     3601 gcagagcgca gataccaaat actgttcttc tagtgtagcc gtagttaggc caccacttca
     3661 agaactctgt agcaccgcct acatacctcg ctctgctaat cctgttacca gtggctgctg
     3721 ccagtggcga taagtcgtgt cttaccgggt tggactcaag acgatagtta ccggataagg
     3781 cgcagcggtc gggctgaacg gggggttcgt gcacacagcc cagcttggag cgaacgacct
     3841 acaccgaact gagataccta cagcgtgagc tatgagaaag cgccacgctt cccgaaggga
     3901 gaaaggcgga caggtatccg gtaagcggca gggtcggaac aggagagcgc acgagggagc
     3961 ttccaggggg aaacgcctgg tatctttata gtcctgtcgg gtttcgccac ctctgacttg
     4021 agcgtcgatt tttgtgatgc tcgtcagggg ggcggagcct atggaaaaac gccagcaacg
     4081 cggccttttt acggttcctg gccttttgct ggccttttgc tcacatgttc tttcctgcgt
     4141 tatcccctga ttctgtggat aaccgtatta ccgcctttga gtgagctgat accgctcgcc
     4201 gcagccgaac gaccgagcgc agcgagtcag tgagcgagga agcggaagag cgcccaatac
     4261 gcaaaccgcc tctccccgcg cgttggccga ttcattaatg cag
//
